# Supplementary material for: Expanding the toolbox for Trypanosoma cruzi: A parasite line incorporating a bioluminescence-fluorescence dual reporter and streamlined CRISPR/Cas9 functionality for rapid in vivo localisation and phenotyping
Source: PLoS Negl Trop Dis. 2018 Apr 2;12(4):e0006388. doi: 10.1371/journal.pntd.0006388 (PMC5897030; doi:10.1371/journal.pntd.0006388)
Supplement: S1 Dataset — (TXT) [file pntd.0006388.s002.txt]

LOCUS       pTRIX2-Luc::Neon-Hyg                9702 bp ds-DNA     circular SYN 25-AUG-2017
DEFINITION  synthetic circular DNA
ACCESSION   .
VERSION     .
KEYWORDS    .
SOURCE      synthetic DNA construct
  ORGANISM  synthetic DNA construct
REFERENCE   1  (bases 1 to 9702)
  AUTHORS   MCT
  TITLE     Direct Submission
  JOURNAL   Exported Jan 18, 2018 from SnapGene Viewer 4.0.6
            http://www.snapgene.com
FEATURES             Location/Qualifiers
     source          1..9702
                     /organism="synthetic DNA construct"
                     /mol_type="other DNA"
     rep_origin      complement(6..461)
                     /direction=LEFT
                     /label=f1 ori
                     /note="f1 bacteriophage origin of replication; arrow 
                     indicates direction of (+) strand synthesis"
     primer_bind     603..619
                     /label=M13 fwd
                     /note="common sequencing primer, one of multiple similar 
                     variants"
     promoter        626..644
                     /label=T7 promoter
                     /note="promoter for bacteriophage T7 RNA polymerase"
     promoter        659..1475
                     /label=RRNA promoter
     CDS             1481..3853
                     /codon_start=1
                     /label=LUC::NEON fusion gene
                     /translation="MEDAKNIKKGPAPFYPLEDGTAGEQLHKAMKRYALVPGTIAFTDA
                     HIEVNITYAEYFEMSVRLAEAMKRYGLNTNHRIVVCSENSLQFFMPVLGALFIGVAVAP
                     ANDIYNERELLNSMNISQPTVVFVSKKGLQKILNVQKKLPIIQKIIIMDSKTDYQGFQS
                     MYTFVTSHLPPGFNEYDFVPESFDRDKTIALIMNSSGSTGLPKGVALPHRALCVRFSHA
                     RDPIFGNQIAPDTAILSVVPFHHGFGMFTTLGYLICGFRVVLMYRFEEELFLRSLQDYK
                     IQTALLVPTLFSFLAKSTLIDKYDLSNLHEIASGGAPLSKEVGEAVAKGFHLPGIRQGY
                     GLTETTSAILVTPIGDDKPGAVGKVVPFFEAKVVDLDTGKTLGVNQRGELCVRGPMIMS
                     GYVNNPEATNALIDKDGWLHSGDIAYWDEDEHFFIVDRLKSLIKYKGYQVAPAELESIL
                     LQHPNIRDAGVAGLPDDDAGELPAAVVVLEHGKTMTEKEIVDYVASQVTTAKKLRGGVV
                     FVDEVPKGLTGKLDARKIREILIKAKKGGKITAGPGSATVSKGEEDNMASLPATHELHI
                     FGSINGVDFDMVGQGTGNPNDGYEELNLKSTKGDLQFSPWILVPHIGYGFHQYLPYPDG
                     MSPFQAAMVDGSGYQVHRTMQFEDGASLTVNYRYTYEGSHIKGEAQVKGTGFPADGPVM
                     TNSLTAADWCRSKKTYPNDKTIISTFKWSYTTGNGKRYRSTARTTYTFAKPMAANYLKN
                     QPMYVFRKTELKHSKTELNFKEWQKAFTDVMGMDELYK"
     CDS             4606..5631
                     /codon_start=1
                     /gene="aph(4)-Ia"
                     /product="aminoglycoside phosphotransferase from E. coli"
                     /label=HygR
                     /note="confers resistance to hygromycin"
                     /translation="MKKPELTATSVEKFLIEKFDSVSDLMQLSEGEESRAFSFDVGGRG
                     YVLRVNSCADGFYKDRYVYRHFASAALPIPEVLDIGEFSESLTYCISRRAQGVTLQDLP
                     ETELPAVLQPVAEAMDAIAAADLSQTSGFGPFGPQGIGQYTTWRDFICAIADPHVYHWQ
                     TVMDDTVSASVAQALDELMLWAEDCPEVRHLVHADFGSNNVLTDNGRITAVIDWSEAMF
                     GDSQYEVANIFFWRPWLACMEQQTRYFERRHPELAGSPRLRAYMLRIGLDQLYQSLVDG
                     NFDDAAWAQGRCDAIVRSGAGTVGRTQIARRSAAVWTDGCVEVLADSGNRRPSTRPRAK
                     E"
     misc_feature    6409..7490
                     /label=3' RRNA target
     promoter        complement(7517..7535)
                     /label=T3 promoter
                     /note="promoter for bacteriophage T3 RNA polymerase"
     primer_bind     complement(7556..7572)
                     /label=M13 rev
                     /note="common sequencing primer, one of multiple similar 
                     variants"
     protein_bind    7580..7596
                     /label=lac operator
                     /bound_moiety="lac repressor encoded by lacI"
                     /note="The lac repressor binds to the lac operator to 
                     inhibit transcription in E. coli. This inhibition can be 
                     relieved by adding lactose or 
                     isopropyl-beta-D-thiogalactopyranoside (IPTG)."
     promoter        complement(7604..7634)
                     /label=lac promoter
                     /note="promoter for the E. coli lac operon"
     protein_bind    7649..7670
                     /label=CAP binding site
                     /bound_moiety="E. coli catabolite activator protein"
                     /note="CAP binding activates transcription in the presence 
                     of cAMP."
     rep_origin      complement(7958..8546)
                     /direction=LEFT
                     /label=ori
                     /note="high-copy-number ColE1/pMB1/pBR322/pUC origin of 
                     replication"
     CDS             complement(8717..9577)
                     /codon_start=1
                     /gene="bla"
                     /product="beta-lactamase"
                     /label=AmpR
                     /note="confers resistance to ampicillin, carbenicillin, and
                     related antibiotics"
                     /translation="MSIQHFRVALIPFFAAFCLPVFAHPETLVKVKDAEDQLGARVGYI
                     ELDLNSGKILESFRPEERFPMMSTFKVLLCGAVLSRIDAGQEQLGRRIHYSQNDLVEYS
                     PVTEKHLTDGMTVRELCSAAITMSDNTAANLLLTTIGGPKELTAFLHNMGDHVTRLDRW
                     EPELNEAIPNDERDTTMPVAMATTLRKLLTGELLTLASRQQLIDWMEADKVAGPLLRSA
                     LPAGWFIADKSGAGERGSRGIIAALGPDGKPSRIVVIYTTGSQATMDERNRQIAEIGAS
                     LIKHW"
     promoter        complement(9578..9682)
                     /gene="bla"
                     /label=AmpR promoter
ORIGIN
        1 cacctaaatt gtaagcgtta atattttgtt aaaattcgcg ttaaattttt gttaaatcag
       61 ctcatttttt aaccaatagg ccgaaatcgg caaaatccct tataaatcaa aagaatagac
      121 cgagataggg ttgagtgttg ttccagtttg gaacaagagt ccactattaa agaacgtgga
      181 ctccaacgtc aaaggnnnnn nnnnnnnnnn nnnnnnnnnn nnnnnnnnnn nnnnnnnnnn
      241 nnnntnnnnn nnnnnnnnnn nnnnnnnnnn nnnnnnnnnn nnnnnnnnnn nnnnnnnnnn
      301 nnnnnnnnnn nnnnnnnnnn nnnnnnnnnn nnnnnngnnn nnnnnnnnnn nnnnnnnnnn
      361 nnnnnnnnnn nnnnnnnnnn nnnnnnnnnn nnnnnnnnnn nnnnnnnnnn nnnnnnnnnn
      421 nnnnnnnnnn nnnnnnnnnn nnnnnnnnnn nnnnnnnnnn ncccattcgc cattcaggct
      481 gcgcaactgt tgggaagggc gatcggtgcg ggcctcttcg ctattacgcc agctggcgaa
      541 agggggatgt gctgcaaggc gattaagttg ggtaacgcca gggttttccc agtcacgacg
      601 ttgtaaaacg acggccagtg aattgtaata cgactcacta tagggcgaat tggagctcga
      661 cgtcggtgca ccctgggata tttgcgcacc cacctttccc gtcgcaatcg gcgccgtccg
      721 aacgcggaaa tgttccgaga ataatacggc tgggctgcgc cgcgcgttcc ccgcgtgaac
      781 caactattgt gcgatgtgca gcatcctatt gtggtgcttt accgcacacc agtttccttg
      841 cggggcttat ttggtgtgtt ggatttttaa ttttttgatg attcggagga attttttgca
      901 atttttgggt acccctaaaa aaattttgga gtttccgggg ttcgatccaa cttgtgcttt
      961 tttaaccgtc catttgtgtc tagtacatca tggagcggta ttctctccgg tggcccaggt
     1021 ggcgtcggaa ggaatcggtg tccctcagga tgtttggttt ttcgtttttt tttttgcggt
     1081 cttttgtttc gcatcgccgt atcgtgtgcg gcgcgacctt ctttttggct cattggtcag
     1141 tgaggtttat aataaagtgg atcatttggg tttttggccc tttgcggcgc acccgcggaa
     1201 tgggggaggg attttcatat aattgtagtg tacacattgt gtgtgggtcg caaaatgtca
     1261 tgccgtgtgc aatgtttatt tgcgtgctgt gcgtgtcctt ttgtgattcc accacttgtg
     1321 tgtattttac cttatcgtct ctccctgccg ttggctgtgc gtgaattgtg cttcgcattc
     1381 gtgggaaatc aaaaggggaa tcaacgtgtt cttttttttt cagaagggga gtcaaagcgc
     1441 cgtgtggatg ccaagtctgt gcaagagttc tagtggatcc atggaggacg ccaagaacat
     1501 caagaaggga ccagccccct tctaccccct ggaggacggc acagccggcg agcagctgca
     1561 caaggccatg aagcggtacg ccctggtgcc aggcaccatc gccttcaccg acgcccacat
     1621 cgaggtgaac atcacctacg ccgagtactt cgagatgagc gtgcggctgg ccgaggccat
     1681 gaagcggtac ggcctgaaca ccaaccaccg gatcgtggtg tgcagcgaga acagcctgca
     1741 gttcttcatg cccgtgctgg gagccctgtt catcggcgtg gccgtggccc cagccaacga
     1801 catctacaac gagcgggagc tgctgaacag catgaacatc agccagccca ccgtggtgtt
     1861 cgtgagcaag aagggcctgc agaagatcct gaatgtgcag aagaagctgc ccatcatcca
     1921 gaagatcatc atcatggaca gcaagaccga ttaccagggc ttccagagca tgtacacctt
     1981 cgtgaccagc cacctgcccc caggcttcaa cgagtacgac ttcgtgcccg agagcttcga
     2041 ccgggacaag accatcgccc tgatcatgaa cagcagcggc agcaccggcc tgcccaaggg
     2101 cgtggccctg ccccaccggg ccctgtgcgt gcggttcagc cacgccagag accccatctt
     2161 cggcaaccag atcgcccccg acaccgccat cctgagcgtg gtgcccttcc accacggctt
     2221 cggcatgttc accaccctgg gctacctgat ctgcggcttc cgggtggtgc tgatgtacag
     2281 gttcgaggag gagctgttcc tgcggagcct gcaggactac aagatccaga ccgccctgct
     2341 ggtgcccacc ctgttcagct tcctggccaa gagcaccctg atcgacaagt acgacctgag
     2401 caacctgcac gagatcgcct ctggcggagc cccactgagc aaggaggtgg gcgaggccgt
     2461 ggccaagggc ttccacctgc caggcatccg gcagggctac ggcctgaccg agaccaccag
     2521 cgccatcctg gtgaccccca tcggcgacga caagcccgga gccgtgggca aggtggtgcc
     2581 cttcttcgag gccaaggtgg tggacctgga caccggcaag accctgggcg tgaaccagag
     2641 aggcgagctg tgcgtgagag gccccatgat catgagcggc tacgtgaaca accccgaggc
     2701 caccaacgcc ctgatcgaca aggacggctg gctgcacagc ggcgacatcg cctactggga
     2761 cgaggacgag cacttcttca tcgtggaccg gctgaagagc ctgatcaagt acaagggcta
     2821 ccaggtggcc ccagccgagc tggagagcat cctgctgcag caccccaaca tccgggacgc
     2881 cggagtggcc ggactgcccg acgacgacgc cggagagctg ccagccgccg tggtggtgct
     2941 ggagcacggc aagaccatga ccgagaagga gatcgtggac tacgtggcca gccaggtgac
     3001 caccgccaag aagctgagag gcggcgtggt gttcgtggac gaggtgccca agggcctgac
     3061 cggcaagctg gacgccagaa agatccggga gatcctgatc aaggccaaga agggcggcaa
     3121 gatcacggcg ggcccgggct cggcgacggt ctcgaaaggt gaggaagaca atatggccag
     3181 cttgccagca acgcacgagc ttcatatatt tgggtcgatc aacggtgtgg atttcgacat
     3241 ggtgggtcaa ggcacaggta atcctaatga cgggtatgaa gaactcaatt tgaagagcac
     3301 taagggagat ctccagtttt ccccgtggat tcttgtgccg catattggtt atggttttca
     3361 tcagtactta ccataccccg atggaatgtc gcccttccaa gcagctatgg tggacggctc
     3421 ggggtatcaa gtacatcgca ccatgcaatt tgaggacgga gcatccctca ccgtaaacta
     3481 ccgctatacg tatgagggga gccacataaa aggtgaggct caagttaaag gcacaggctt
     3541 cccagctgac ggcccggtca tgaccaattc attaaccgct gctgattggt gccgttctaa
     3601 gaagacctac cctaacgaca agacgatcat tagtactttt aagtggagtt ataccacagg
     3661 aaacggaaag cggtatcgaa gcactgctcg aacaacctac acatttgcga agccaatggc
     3721 cgcgaactac ttgaagaacc agccaatgta tgtgtttcga aaaacggaac tgaagcattc
     3781 gaaaaccgag cttaatttta aagagtggca gaaggcgttt acagacgtga tggggatgga
     3841 cgaattgtat aagtgactcg agccatttac gactccaagg caacgctgca gaacaacctg
     3901 ccgaaggagc gccgcttctt caagattgtg tcgtggtacg acaacgagtg gggatactcc
     3961 caccgcgtgg tggaccttgt acgccacatg gcctcgaagg atcgttcggc aaggttgtag
     4021 gcgtggcgat gacttcaggt ctttcttttg cgaataggga tcttataata cacgatgcgt
     4081 gtcccgtgat gatcgttacc ggtgctgcca cgatccaatt gacacagcgt caagagcaaa
     4141 acaattttac ttttcccttt aaggacaaca acaaaaaaat atataacttt tttttctttt
     4201 tttttttttt ttgaaattat atttatggtc atctttggga aacaaaaagc agcaatttaa
     4261 tgatgcggaa ggatgagtga aataatgttt aatcaatgta cgaggatttg gggtattgca
     4321 aggaaaatgt agatgattta attgggtgtg tgatgcagct tgtggtaatt tttgctcact
     4381 tccctttttg ccacatcttt ttagtttttc tgcttttctt tccccattat tccacttgtc
     4441 tctcttttcc cacgtttcct gcacgaatgc agaaagtgat atttttactt tgaaagccat
     4501 ctaccaacaa caattacatt gaacagaatt tgggattgcg aattaattcc tgcagccccg
     4561 cgtgtggcct cgaacaccga gcgaccctgc agccaatgcg gccgcatgaa aaagcctgaa
     4621 ctcaccgcga cgtctgtcga gaagtttctg atcgaaaagt tcgacagcgt ctccgacctg
     4681 atgcagctct cggagggcga agaatctcgt gctttcagct tcgatgtagg agggcgtgga
     4741 tatgtcctgc gggtaaatag ctgcgccgat ggtttctaca aagatcgtta tgtttatcgg
     4801 cactttgcat cggccgcgct cccgattccg gaagtgcttg acattgggga attcagcgag
     4861 agcctgacct attgcatctc ccgccgtgca cagggtgtca cgttgcaaga cctgcctgaa
     4921 accgaactgc ccgctgttct gcagccggtc gcggaggcca tggatgcgat cgctgcggcc
     4981 gatcttagcc agacgagcgg gttcggccca ttcggaccgc aaggaatcgg tcaatacact
     5041 acatggcgtg atttcatatg cgcgattgct gatccccatg tgtatcactg gcaaactgtg
     5101 atggacgaca ccgtcagtgc gtccgtcgcg caggctctcg atgagctgat gctttgggcc
     5161 gaggactgcc ccgaagtccg gcacctcgtg cacgcggatt tcggctccaa caatgtcctg
     5221 acggacaatg gccgcataac agcggtcatt gactggagcg aggcgatgtt cggggattcc
     5281 caatacgagg tcgccaacat cttcttctgg aggccgtggt tggcttgtat ggagcagcag
     5341 acgcgctact tcgagcggag gcatccggag cttgcaggat cgccgcggct ccgggcgtat
     5401 atgctccgca ttggtcttga ccaactctat cagagcttgg ttgacggcaa tttcgatgat
     5461 gcagcttggg cgcagggtcg atgcgacgca atcgtccgat ccggagccgg gactgtcggg
     5521 cgtacacaaa tcgcccgcag aagcgcggcc gtctggaccg atggctgtgt agaagtactc
     5581 gccgatagtg gaaaccgacg ccccagcact cgtccgaggg caaaggaata gaagcttgtc
     5641 gactgagggg atcgatccgg aacaacctgc cgaaggagcg ccgcttcttc aagattgtgt
     5701 cgtggtacga caacgagtgg ggatactccc accgcgtggt ggaccttgta cgccacatgg
     5761 cctcgaagga tcgttcggca aggttgtagg cgtggcgatg acttcaggtc tttcttttgc
     5821 gaatagggat cttataatac acgatgcgtg tcccgtgatg atcgttaccg gtgctgccac
     5881 gatccaagtg acacagtgtc aagagcaaaa caattttact tttcccttta aggacaacaa
     5941 caaaaaaata tataactttt ttttcttttt ttttttttga aattatattt atggtcatct
     6001 ttgggaaaca aaaagcagca atttaatgat gcggaaggat gagtgaaata atgtttaatc
     6061 aatgtacgag gatttggggt attgcaagga aaatgtagat gatttagttg ggtgtatgat
     6121 gcagcttgtg gtaatttttt acaactttgc gttattggaa gattttggtt gttcagtttc
     6181 tttttgttta taactgactg ttttaattta gtgtgatttt ttttttttaa ggatttaagc
     6241 tgtttttctt tttttttctt tttcttcact gatggtgttt aaggtgtagt ttagtgtttg
     6301 tgcattatgc gtcgtagtgt tgttgttctt tggacttttt cgaacaatac tgggcattat
     6361 agcccacctg tgtatatgcc gctagagtat gctagccgtg tgggtaccta ttattactac
     6421 tgctgctgct gctgccactc ctacatatgc gcacaagtac actatatata tgcgaataca
     6481 cctgtgtgta ttatgctatg tgtgtgtctg tgtgggtgtg taggtgatgg ggtagtggtt
     6541 gtattatagt atagtatata tagtagtata cggcaaaagg caaagacaca agcacggcga
     6601 gtacgacgaa caaacccatt tcacacatga gtgtgcgcca cacacgcgac tgctcctttt
     6661 ttttctgcct tgccaccacc ccatatgtat attatatata tatatatata agggtgtgtg
     6721 tgtggtgaga gaaaatagga aatgattgcg tgtgtgtcgc cgccacgaac ctgtcagatg
     6781 ctttcttacg gtattttgtt gcatgcaccc gcgtacacac aatatataca cacacaaaaa
     6841 aaaacaccga tatgatggcg agtgtgcgat tctcctttta ttgtcttttt cctctttttc
     6901 tgtgctctgc tgtgtgccaa taaaacacac gagagtagag aaacggggga aaaagtagta
     6961 aataaatgga ggactgcttc gcagctgccc tgccgcactg tttttgctgc tgggttcgca
     7021 acgcgatgct gttgagagtg aaatcacatc acaaaaagca cccctcagac tggtgtgaag
     7081 tgtgaagtat gtgtacaaat gcgtgtgtgt gtgtatacac attgacgaat agcataccag
     7141 ggaaaaaagg gaggacactc tctttcgtgc gtgctgaact ctgtgtgtgt gtgctgccgt
     7201 tttgtttgca gcttgaaatg cttggttgaa tagaaatcgg tacttgattg ttgccgcatt
     7261 tcgaggaatt tcatccaaaa aaaaaaagag gtcaacaaca accaactgac aaactttgtg
     7321 ttggacctgt gtatgtggtg gtgtggtggg ggaagagaaa cacacacaca gacaaacaca
     7381 aacaccatgt cattttggca tgcgtgtgcg tgcgtgcgtg cgttgaatat cctccacaca
     7441 caaatatata tatataataa taccacaaca acatttcaaa ggatcatcaa ggcgcgccgg
     7501 tacccagctt ttgttccctt tagtgagggt taatttcgag cttggcgtaa tcatggtcat
     7561 agctgtttcc tgtgtgaaat tgttatccgc tcacaattcc acacaacata cgagccggaa
     7621 gcataaagtg taaagcctgg ggtgcctaat gagtgagcta actcacatta attgcgttgc
     7681 gctcactgcc cgctttccag tcgggaaacc tgtcgtgcca gctgcattaa tgaatcggcc
     7741 aacgcgcggg gagaggcggt ttgcgtattg ggcgctcttc cgcttcctcg ctcactgact
     7801 cgctgcgctc ggtcgttcgg ctgcggcgag cggtatcagc tcactcaaag gcggtaatac
     7861 ggttatccac agaatcaggg gataacgcag gaaagaacat gtgagcaaaa ggccagcaaa
     7921 aggccaggaa ccgtaaaaag gccgcgttgc tggcgttttt ccataggctc cgcccccctg
     7981 acgagcatca caaaaatcga cgctcaagtc agaggtggcg aaacccgaca ggactataaa
     8041 gataccaggc gtttccccct ggaagctccc tcgtgcgctc tcctgttccg accctgccgc
     8101 ttaccggata cctgtccgcc tttctccctt cgggaagcgt ggcgctttct catagctcac
     8161 gctgtaggta tctcagttcg gtgtaggtcg ttcgctccaa gctgggctgt gtgcacgaac
     8221 cccccgttca gcccgaccgc tgcgccttat ccggtaacta tcgtcttgag tccaacccgg
     8281 taagacacga cttatcgcca ctggcagcag ccactggtaa caggattagc agagcgaggt
     8341 atgtaggcgg tgctacagag ttcttgaagt ggtggcctaa ctacggctac actagaagga
     8401 cagtatttgg tatctgcgct ctgctgaagc cagttacctt cggaaaaaga gttggtagct
     8461 cttgatccgg caaacaaacc accgctggta gcggtggttt ttttgtttgc aagcagcaga
     8521 ttacgcgcag aaaaaaagga tctcaagaag atcctttgat cttttctacg gggtctgacg
     8581 ctcagtggaa cgaaaactca cgttaaggga ttttggtcat gagattatca aaaaggatct
     8641 tcacctagat ccttttaaat taaaaatgaa gttttaaatc aatctaaagt atatatgagt
     8701 aaacttggtc tgacagttac caatgcttaa tcagtgaggc acctatctca gcgatctgtc
     8761 tatttcgttc atccatagtt gcctgactcc ccgtcgtgta gataactacg atacgggagg
     8821 gcttaccatc tggccccagt gctgcaatga taccgcgaga cccacgctca ccggctccag
     8881 atttatcagc aataaaccag ccagccggaa gggccgagcg cagaagtggt cctgcaactt
     8941 tatccgcctc catccagtct attaattgtt gccgggaagc tagagtaagt agttcgccag
     9001 ttaatagttt gcgcaacgtt gttgccattg ctacaggcat cgtggtgtca cgctcgtcgt
     9061 ttggtatggc ttcattcagc tccggttccc aacgatcaag gcgagttaca tgatccccca
     9121 tgttgtgcaa aaaagcggtt agctccttcg gtcctccgat cgttgtcaga agtaagttgg
     9181 ccgcagtgtt atcactcatg gttatggcag cactgcataa ttctcttact gtcatgccat
     9241 ccgtaagatg cttttctgtg actggtgagt actcaaccaa gtcattctga gaatagtgta
     9301 tgcggcgacc gagttgctct tgcccggcgt caatacggga taataccgcg ccacatagca
     9361 gaactttaaa agtgctcatc attggaaaac gttcttcggg gcgaaaactc tcaaggatct
     9421 taccgctgtt gagatccagt tcgatgtaac ccactcgtgc acccaactga tcttcagcat
     9481 cttttacttt caccagcgtt tctgggtgag caaaaacagg aaggcaaaat gccgcaaaaa
     9541 agggaataag ggcgacacgg aaatgttgaa tactcatact cttccttttt caatattatt
     9601 gaagcattta tcagggttat tgtctcatga gcggatacat atttgaatgt atttagaaaa
     9661 ataaacaaat aggggttccg cgcacatttc cccgaaaagt gc
//


LOCUS       pLEW CAS9              13009 bp ds-DNA     circular SYN 08-DEC-2016
DEFINITION  synthetic circular DNA
ACCESSION   .
VERSION     .
KEYWORDS    .
SOURCE      synthetic DNA construct
  ORGANISM  synthetic DNA construct
REFERENCE   1  (bases 1 to 13009)
  AUTHORS   .
  TITLE     Direct Submission
  JOURNAL   Exported Jan 18, 2018 from SnapGene Viewer 4.0.6
            http://www.snapgene.com
FEATURES             Location/Qualifiers
     source          1..13009
                     /organism="synthetic DNA construct"
                     /mol_type="other DNA"
     misc_feature    1..906
                     /label=B Tub targeting
     misc_feature    910..1106
                     /label=ALD SAS
                     /note="aldolase-derived sas from HD330"
     misc_feature    1107..1198
                     /label=PARP SAS
                     /note="PARP-derived splice aceptor site from HD108"
     misc_feature    1236..3923
                     /label=T7RNAPOL
     CDS             1278..1298
                     /codon_start=1
                     /product="nuclear localization signal of SV40 large T 
                     antigen"
                     /label=SV40 NLS
                     /translation="PKKKRKV"
     primer_bind     2264..2283
                     /label=Primer 1
     misc_feature    3946..4090
                     /label=ALD 3' UTR
                     /note="truncated aldolase 3' UTR"
     misc_feature    4094..4205
                     /label=ACT SAS
     CDS             4262..5128
                     /codon_start=1
                     /label=NEO
                     /translation="MREIVCVQAGQCGNQIGSKFWEVIRPSLDGLHAGSPAAWVERLFG
                     YDWAQQTIGCSDAAVFRLSAQGRPVLFVKTDLSGALNELQDEAARLSWLATTGVPCAAV
                     LDVVTEAGRDWLLLGEVPGQDLLSSHLAPAEKVSIMADAMRRLHTLDPATCPFDHQAKH
                     RIERARTRMEAGLVDQDDLDEEHQGLAPAELFARLKARMPDGEDLVVTHGDACLPNIMV
                     ENGRFSGFIDCGRLGVADRYQDIALATRDIAEELGGEWADRFLVLYGIAAPDSQRIAFY
                     RLLDEFF"
     misc_feature    5148..5435
                     /label=ACT 3' UTR
                     /note="truncated aldolase 3' UTR"
     misc_feature    5436..5555
                     /label=ACT SAS
     CDS             5584..5649
                     /codon_start=1
                     /product="three tandem FLAG(R) epitope tags, followed by an
                     enterokinase cleavage site"
                     /label=3xFLAG
                     /translation="DYKDHDGDYKDHDIDYKDDDDK"
     CDS             5656..5676
                     /codon_start=1
                     /product="nuclear localization signal of SV40 large T 
                     antigen"
                     /label=SV40 NLS
                     /translation="PKKKRKV"
     CDS             5701..9801
                     /codon_start=1
                     /product="Cas9 (Csn1) endonuclease from the Streptococcus 
                     pyogenes Type II CRISPR/Cas system"
                     /label=Cas9
                     /note="generates RNA-guided double strand breaks in DNA"
                     /translation="DKKYSIGLDIGTNSVGWAVITDEYKVPSKKFKVLGNTDRHSIKKN
                     LIGALLFDSGETAEATRLKRTARRRYTRRKNRICYLQEIFSNEMAKVDDSFFHRLEESF
                     LVEEDKKHERHPIFGNIVDEVAYHEKYPTIYHLRKKLVDSTDKADLRLIYLALAHMIKF
                     RGHFLIEGDLNPDNSDVDKLFIQLVQTYNQLFEENPINASGVDAKAILSARLSKSRRLE
                     NLIAQLPGEKKNGLFGNLIALSLGLTPNFKSNFDLAEDAKLQLSKDTYDDDLDNLLAQI
                     GDQYADLFLAAKNLSDAILLSDILRVNTEITKAPLSASMIKRYDEHHQDLTLLKALVRQ
                     QLPEKYKEIFFDQSKNGYAGYIDGGASQEEFYKFIKPILEKMDGTEELLVKLNREDLLR
                     KQRTFDNGSIPHQIHLGELHAILRRQEDFYPFLKDNREKIEKILTFRIPYYVGPLARGN
                     SRFAWMTRKSEETITPWNFEEVVDKGASAQSFIERMTNFDKNLPNEKVLPKHSLLYEYF
                     TVYNELTKVKYVTEGMRKPAFLSGEQKKAIVDLLFKTNRKVTVKQLKEDYFKKIECFDS
                     VEISGVEDRFNASLGTYHDLLKIIKDKDFLDNEENEDILEDIVLTLTLFEDREMIEERL
                     KTYAHLFDDKVMKQLKRRRYTGWGRLSRKLINGIRDKQSGKTILDFLKSDGFANRNFMQ
                     LIHDDSLTFKEDIQKAQVSGQGDSLHEHIANLAGSPAIKKGILQTVKVVDELVKVMGRH
                     KPENIVIEMARENQTTQKGQKNSRERMKRIEEGIKELGSQILKEHPVENTQLQNEKLYL
                     YYLQNGRDMYVDQELDINRLSDYDVDHIVPQSFLKDDSIDNKVLTRSDKNRGKSDNVPS
                     EEVVKKMKNYWRQLLNAKLITQRKFDNLTKAERGGLSELDKAGFIKRQLVETRQITKHV
                     AQILDSRMNTKYDENDKLIREVKVITLKSKLVSDFRKDFQFYKVREINNYHHAHDAYLN
                     AVVGTALIKKYPKLESEFVYGDYKVYDVRKMIAKSEQEIGKATAKYFFYSNIMNFFKTE
                     ITLANGEIRKRPLIETNGETGEIVWDKGRDFATVRKVLSMPQVNIVKKTEVQTGGFSKE
                     SILPKRNSDKLIARKKDWDPKKYGGFDSPTVAYSVLVVAKVEKGKSKKLKSVKELLGIT
                     IMERSSFEKNPIDFLEAKGYKEVKKDLIIKLPKYSLFELENGRKRMLASAGELQKGNEL
                     ALPSKYVNFLYLASHYEKLKGSPEDNEQKQLFVEQHKHYLDEIIEQISEFSKRVILADA
                     NLDKVLSAYNKHRDKPIREQAENIIHLFTLTNLGAPAAFKYFDTTIDRKRYTSTKEVLD
                     ATLIHQSITGLYETRIDLSQLGGD"
     CDS             9802..9849
                     /codon_start=1
                     /product="bipartite nuclear localization signal from 
                     nucleoplasmin"
                     /label=nucleoplasmin NLS
                     /translation="KRPAATKKAGQAKKKK"
     promoter        complement(10245..10263)
                     /label=SP6 promoter
                     /note="promoter for bacteriophage SP6 RNA polymerase"
     promoter        11049..11153
                     /gene="bla"
                     /label=AmpR promoter
     CDS             11154..12014
                     /codon_start=1
                     /gene="bla"
                     /product="beta-lactamase"
                     /label=AmpR
                     /note="confers resistance to ampicillin, carbenicillin, and
                     related antibiotics"
                     /translation="MSIQHFRVALIPFFAAFCLPVFAHPETLVKVKDAEDQLGARVGYI
                     ELDLNSGKILESFRPEERFPMMSTFKVLLCGAVLSRIDAGQEQLGRRIHYSQNDLVEYS
                     PVTEKHLTDGMTVRELCSAAITMSDNTAANLLLTTIGGPKELTAFLHNMGDHVTRLDRW
                     EPELNEAIPNDERDTTMPVAMATTLRKLLTGELLTLASRQQLIDWMEADKVAGPLLRSA
                     LPAGWFIADKSGAGERGSRGIIAALGPDGKPSRIVVIYTTGSQATMDERNRQIAEIGAS
                     LIKHW"
     rep_origin      12185..12773
                     /direction=RIGHT
                     /label=ori
                     /note="high-copy-number ColE1/pMB1/pBR322/pUC origin of 
                     replication"
ORIGIN
        1 ctgaccgtat catgatgact ttctccatca tcccatcccc caaggtgtcc gacactgtcg
       61 tcgagccgta caatacgact ctctccgtgc accaacttgt ggaaaactcc gatgagtcga
      121 tgtgcattga caacgaggca ctgtacgata tttgcttccg caccctgaaa ctgacaacac
      181 caacgttcgg tgacctgaac cacttggtgt ctgctgttgt gtccggcgtc acctgctgcc
      241 tgcgcttccc tggtcagttg aactctgacc tccgtaagtt ggctgtgaac cttgtcccat
      301 tcccgcgtct gcacttcttc atgatgggct tcgccccgct gaccagccgc ggctcgcagc
      361 agtaccgcgg tctctccgtg cccgagctaa cgcagcagat gttcgatgcg aaaaacatga
      421 tgcaagctgc agatcctcgt cacggccgct acctgacagc gtctgcactc ttccgcggcc
      481 gcatgtcgac gaaggaggtt gatgagcaga tgctgaacgt gcagaacaag aactcgtcct
      541 acttcattga gtggatcgat cccgaacaac atcaagtcct ctgtttgcga tatcccaccc
      601 aagggactca agatggctgt caccttcatt ggcaacaaca cctgcatcca ggagatgttc
      661 cgccgtgtgg gagagcagtt caccctcatg ttccgtcgca aggcgttctt gcactggtac
      721 actggcgagg gtatggacga gatggaattc acggaggcag agtccaacat gaacgatctc
      781 gtgtctgagt accagcagta ccaggatgcc acgattgagg aggagggcga gttcgacgag
      841 gaggagcaat actagacgcg gacggggcat ttcccgttcg tcattagcag taggtaatga
      901 agatgctcga gggtgctcaa gctgtgtagc gcacgcgttt ccttacatat ttctctaaca
      961 ggcacggaag cctaacaaat acacttggct tatttttttg ccccctcatg tcttgtacaa
     1021 atatttgcga tagcttagct atcagccaca ttaatcaaac aagtatacca acaagcccga
     1081 aaacataaac tcaactgcaa cgaagctggg ctgcacgcgc cttcgagttt tttttccttt
     1141 tccccatttt tttcaacttg aagacttcaa ttacaccaaa aagtaaaatt cacaagctga
     1201 tctgatccgg atttactaac tggaagaggc actaaatgaa cacgattaac atcgctaaga
     1261 acgaattcct cgagcctcca aaaaagaaga gaaaggtcga attctctgac atcgaactgg
     1321 ctgctatccc gttcaacact ctggctgacc attacggtga gcgtttagct cgcgaacagt
     1381 tggcccttga gcatgagtct tacgagatgg gtgaagcacg cttccgcaag atgtttgagc
     1441 gtcaacttaa agctggtgag gttgcggata acgctgccgc caagcctctc atcactaccc
     1501 tactccctaa gatgattgca cgcatcaacg actggtttga ggaagtgaaa gctaagcgcg
     1561 gcaagcgccc gacagccttc cagttcctgc aagaaatcaa gccggaagcc gtagcgtaca
     1621 tcaccattaa gaccactctg gcttgcctaa ccagtgctga caatacaacc gttcaggctg
     1681 tagcaagcgc aatcggtcgg gccattgagg acgaggctcg cttcggtcgt atccgtgacc
     1741 ttgaagctaa gcacttcaag aaaaacgttg aggaacaact caacaagcgc gtagggcacg
     1801 tctacaagaa agcatttatg caagttgtcg aggctgacat gctctctaag ggtctactcg
     1861 gtggcgaggc gtggtcttcg tggcataagg aagactctat tcatgtagga gtacgctgca
     1921 tcgagatgct cattgagtca accggaatgg ttagcttaca ccgccaaaat gctggcgtag
     1981 taggtcaaga ctctgagact atcgaactcg cacctgaata cgctgaggct atcgcaaccc
     2041 gtgcaggtgc gctggctggc atctctccga tgttccaacc ttgcgtagtt cctcctaagc
     2101 cgtggactgg cattactggt ggtggctatt gggctaacgg tcgtcgtcct ctggcgctgg
     2161 tgcgtactca cagtaagaaa gcactgatgc gctacgaaga cgtttacatg cctgaggtgt
     2221 acaaagcgat taacattgcg caaaacaccg catggaaaat caacaagaaa gtcctagcgg
     2281 tcgccaacgt aatcaccaag tggaagcatt gtccggtcga ggacatccct gcgattgagc
     2341 gtgaagaact cccgatgaaa ccggaagaca tcgacatgaa tcctgaggct ctcaccgcgt
     2401 ggaaacgtgc tgccgctgct gtgtaccgca aggacaaggc tcgcaagtct cgccgtatca
     2461 gccttgagtt catgcttgag caagccaata agtttgctaa ccataaggcc atctggttcc
     2521 cttacaacat ggactggcgc ggtcgtgttt acgctgtgtc aatgttcaac ccgcaaggta
     2581 acgatatgac caaaggactg cttacgctgg cgaaaggtaa accaatcggt aaggaaggtt
     2641 actactggct gaaaatccac ggtgcaaact gtgcgggtgt cgataaggtt ccgttccctg
     2701 agcgcatcaa gttcattgag gaaaaccacg agaacatcat ggcttgcgct aagtctccac
     2761 tggagaacac ttggtgggct gagcaagatt ctccgttctg cttccttgcg ttctgctttg
     2821 agtacgctgg ggtacagcac cacggcctga gctataactg ctcccttccg ctggcgtttg
     2881 acgggtcttg ctctggcatc cagcacttct ccgcgatgct ccgagatgag gtaggtggtc
     2941 gcgcggttaa cttgcttcct agtgaaaccg ttcaggacat ctacgggatt gttgctaaga
     3001 aagtcaacga gattctacaa gcagacgcaa tcaatgggac cgataacgaa gtagttaccg
     3061 tgaccgatga gaacactggt gaaatctctg agaaagtcaa gctgggcact aaggcactgg
     3121 ctggtcaatg gctggcttac ggtgttactc gcagtgtgac taagcgttca gtcatgacgc
     3181 tggcttacgg gtccaaagag ttcggcttcc gtcaacaagt gctggaagat accattcagc
     3241 cagctattga ttccggcaag ggtctgatgt tcactcagcc gaatcaggct gctggataca
     3301 tggctaagct gatttgggaa tctgtgagcg tgacggtggt agctgcggtt gaagcaatga
     3361 actggcttaa gtctgctgct aagctgctgg ctgctgaggt caaagataag aagactggag
     3421 agattcttcg caagcgttgc gctgtgcatt gggtaactcc tgatggtttc cctgtgtggc
     3481 aggaatacaa gaagcctatt cagacgcgct tgaacctgat gttcctcggt cagttccgct
     3541 tacagcctac cattaacacc aacaaagata gcgagattga tgcacacaaa caggagtctg
     3601 gtatcgctcc taactttgta cacagccaag acggtagcca ccttcgtaag actgtagtgt
     3661 gggcacacga gaagtacgga atcgaatctt ttgcactgat tcacgactcc ttcggtacca
     3721 ttccggctga cgctgcgaac ctgttcaaag cagtgcgcga aactatggtt gacacatatg
     3781 agtcttgtga tgtactggct gatttctacg accagttcgc tgaccagttg cacgagtctc
     3841 aattggacaa aatgccagca cttccggcta aaggtaactt gaacctccgt gacatcttag
     3901 agtcggactt cgcgttcgcg taacgccaaa tcaatacgac tccggatcct gcccatttgg
     3961 cttttccctt gtctcgtgtc ttttccgtgg aaaggttccc ggagtaatct gatggcacag
     4021 cagggaggtg cgcctgcagg ttggttagga aggggggatg atgtaaaaga agaaaatggg
     4081 gggattcgag cccgggcaca gcaaggtctt ctgaaattca tgtttttttt ttttttactc
     4141 tgcattgcag tctccgctct tatttagttt tgctttacgt aaggtctcgt tgctgccata
     4201 aaataagctt agaggagaaa gaatagtaac cctttcatca aagaaaatag ttcaaacgaa
     4261 tatgcgcgaa atcgtctgcg ttcaggctgg ccaatgcggt aaccagatcg gctcaaagtt
     4321 ctgggaggtg atccggccaa gcttggatgg attgcacgca ggttctccgg ccgcttgggt
     4381 ggagaggcta ttcggctatg actgggcaca acagacaatc ggctgctctg atgccgccgt
     4441 gttccggctg tcagcgcagg ggcgcccggt tctttttgtc aagaccgacc tgtccggtgc
     4501 cctgaatgaa ctgcaggacg aggcagcgcg gctatcgtgg ctggccacga cgggcgttcc
     4561 ttgcgcagct gtgctcgacg ttgtcactga agcgggaagg gactggctgc tattgggcga
     4621 agtgccgggg caggatctcc tgtcatctca ccttgctcct gccgagaaag tatccatcat
     4681 ggctgatgca atgcggcggc tgcatacgct tgatccggct acctgcccat tcgaccacca
     4741 agcgaaacat cgcatcgagc gagcacgtac tcggatggaa gccggtcttg tcgatcagga
     4801 tgatctggac gaagagcatc aggggctcgc gccagccgaa ctgttcgcca ggctcaaggc
     4861 gcgcatgccc gacggcgagg atctcgtcgt gacccatggc gatgcctgct tgccgaatat
     4921 catggtggaa aatggccgct tttctggatt catcgactgt ggccggctgg gtgtggcgga
     4981 ccgctatcag gacatagcgt tggctacccg tgatattgct gaagagcttg gcggcgaatg
     5041 ggctgaccgc ttcctcgtgc tttacggtat cgccgctccc gattcgcagc gcatcgcctt
     5101 ctatcgcctt cttgacgagt tcttctgagc gggactctgg ggttcggatc ctaacaccgg
     5161 gttgtgtggc caaaattgtt ctgtagtcgc tgtgagttga cacggctagt gcttatgatt
     5221 ttcctcgcgt gtggtgcctg tactcagccc tatgccttat ttgcaacaca tttacgtaca
     5281 gcgcacaaga gaagagaaga tcacttgaag ataataaata tagggttgta ggcatcttgt
     5341 ttaactcaaa ttttctcgtc ttggtgtgtc gacatgattg aaatagtgcc accagttgtg
     5401 tttgatgcgt ttgttatcta tgcagtattc tgcaaggggg cacagcaagg tcttctgaaa
     5461 ttcatgtttt tttttttttt actctgcatt gcagtctccg ctcttattta gttttgcttt
     5521 acgtaaggtc tcgttgctgc cataaaataa gcctagaact agagctttca tatgtctaga
     5581 atggactata aggaccacga cggagactac aaggatcatg atattgatta caaagacgat
     5641 gacgataaga tggccccaaa gaagaagcgg aaggtcggta tccacggagt cccagcagcc
     5701 gacaagaagt acagcatcgg cctggacatc ggcaccaact ctgtgggctg ggccgtgatc
     5761 accgacgagt acaaggtgcc cagcaagaaa ttcaaggtgc tgggcaacac cgaccggcac
     5821 agcatcaaga agaacctgat cggagccctg ctgttcgaca gcggcgaaac agccgaggcc
     5881 acccggctga agagaaccgc cagaagaaga tacaccagac ggaagaaccg gatctgctat
     5941 ctgcaagaga tcttcagcaa cgagatggcc aaggtggacg acagcttctt ccacagactg
     6001 gaagagtcct tcctggtgga agaggataag aagcacgagc ggcaccccat cttcggcaac
     6061 atcgtggacg aggtggccta ccacgagaag taccccacca tctaccacct gagaaagaaa
     6121 ctggtggaca gcaccgacaa ggccgacctg cggctgatct atctggccct ggcccacatg
     6181 atcaagttcc ggggccactt cctgatcgag ggcgacctga accccgacaa cagcgacgtg
     6241 gacaagctgt tcatccagct ggtgcagacc tacaaccagc tgttcgagga aaaccccatc
     6301 aacgccagcg gcgtggacgc caaggccatc ctgtctgcca gactgagcaa gagcagacgg
     6361 ctggaaaatc tgatcgccca gctgcccggc gagaagaaga atggcctgtt cggaaacctg
     6421 attgccctga gcctgggcct gacccccaac ttcaagagca acttcgacct ggccgaggat
     6481 gccaaactgc agctgagcaa ggacacctac gacgacgacc tggacaacct gctggcccag
     6541 atcggcgacc agtacgccga cctgtttctg gccgccaaga acctgtccga cgccatcctg
     6601 ctgagcgaca tcctgagagt gaacaccgag atcaccaagg cccccctgag cgcctctatg
     6661 atcaagagat acgacgagca ccaccaggac ctgaccctgc tgaaagctct cgtgcggcag
     6721 cagctgcctg agaagtacaa agagattttc ttcgaccaga gcaagaacgg ctacgccggc
     6781 tacattgacg gcggagccag ccaggaagag ttctacaagt tcatcaagcc catcctggaa
     6841 aagatggacg gcaccgagga actgctcgtg aagctgaaca gagaggacct gctgcggaag
     6901 cagcggacct tcgacaacgg cagcatcccc caccagatcc acctgggaga gctgcacgcc
     6961 attctgcggc ggcaggaaga tttttaccca ttcctgaagg acaaccggga aaagatcgag
     7021 aagatcctga ccttccgcat cccctactac gtgggccctc tggccagggg aaacagcaga
     7081 ttcgcctgga tgaccagaaa gagcgaggaa accatcaccc cctggaactt cgaggaagtg
     7141 gtggacaagg gcgcttccgc ccagagcttc atcgagcgga tgaccaactt cgataagaac
     7201 ctgcccaacg agaaggtgct gcccaagcac agcctgctgt acgagtactt caccgtgtat
     7261 aacgagctga ccaaagtgaa atacgtgacc gagggaatga gaaagcccgc cttcctgagc
     7321 ggcgagcaga aaaaggccat cgtggacctg ctgttcaaga ccaaccggaa agtgaccgtg
     7381 aagcagctga aagaggacta cttcaagaaa atcgagtgct tcgactccgt ggaaatctcc
     7441 ggcgtggaag atcggttcaa cgcctccctg ggcacatacc acgatctgct gaaaattatc
     7501 aaggacaagg acttcctgga caatgaggaa aacgaggaca ttctggaaga tatcgtgctg
     7561 accctgacac tgtttgagga cagagagatg atcgaggaac ggctgaaaac ctatgcccac
     7621 ctgttcgacg acaaagtgat gaagcagctg aagcggcgga gatacaccgg ctggggcagg
     7681 ctgagccgga agctgatcaa cggcatccgg gacaagcagt ccggcaagac aatcctggat
     7741 ttcctgaagt ccgacggctt cgccaacaga aacttcatgc agctgatcca cgacgacagc
     7801 ctgaccttta aagaggacat ccagaaagcc caggtgtccg gccagggcga tagcctgcac
     7861 gagcacattg ccaatctggc cggcagcccc gccattaaga agggcatcct gcagacagtg
     7921 aaggtggtgg acgagctcgt gaaagtgatg ggccggcaca agcccgagaa catcgtgatc
     7981 gaaatggcca gagagaacca gaccacccag aagggacaga agaacagccg cgagagaatg
     8041 aagcggatcg aagagggcat caaagagctg ggcagccaga tcctgaaaga acaccccgtg
     8101 gaaaacaccc agctgcagaa cgagaagctg tacctgtact acctgcagaa tgggcgggat
     8161 atgtacgtgg accaggaact ggacatcaac cggctgtccg actacgatgt ggaccatatc
     8221 gtgcctcaga gctttctgaa ggacgactcc atcgacaaca aggtgctgac cagaagcgac
     8281 aagaaccggg gcaagagcga caacgtgccc tccgaagagg tcgtgaagaa gatgaagaac
     8341 tactggcggc agctgctgaa cgccaagctg attacccaga gaaagttcga caatctgacc
     8401 aaggccgaga gaggcggcct gagcgaactg gataaggccg gcttcatcaa gagacagctg
     8461 gtggaaaccc ggcagatcac aaagcacgtg gcacagatcc tggactcccg gatgaacact
     8521 aagtacgacg agaatgacaa gctgatccgg gaagtgaaag tgatcaccct gaagtccaag
     8581 ctggtgtccg atttccggaa ggatttccag ttttacaaag tgcgcgagat caacaactac
     8641 caccacgccc acgacgccta cctgaacgcc gtcgtgggaa ccgccctgat caaaaagtac
     8701 cctaagctgg aaagcgagtt cgtgtacggc gactacaagg tgtacgacgt gcggaagatg
     8761 atcgccaaga gcgagcagga aatcggcaag gctaccgcca agtacttctt ctacagcaac
     8821 atcatgaact ttttcaagac cgagattacc ctggccaacg gcgagatccg gaagcggcct
     8881 ctgatcgaga caaacggcga aaccggggag atcgtgtggg ataagggccg ggattttgcc
     8941 accgtgcgga aagtgctgag catgccccaa gtgaatatcg tgaaaaagac cgaggtgcag
     9001 acaggcggct tcagcaaaga gtctatcctg cccaagagga acagcgataa gctgatcgcc
     9061 agaaagaagg actgggaccc taagaagtac ggcggcttcg acagccccac cgtggcctat
     9121 tctgtgctgg tggtggccaa agtggaaaag ggcaagtcca agaaactgaa gagtgtgaaa
     9181 gagctgctgg ggatcaccat catggaaaga agcagcttcg agaagaatcc catcgacttt
     9241 ctggaagcca agggctacaa agaagtgaaa aaggacctga tcatcaagct gcctaagtac
     9301 tccctgttcg agctggaaaa cggccggaag agaatgctgg cctctgccgg cgaactgcag
     9361 aagggaaacg aactggccct gccctccaaa tatgtgaact tcctgtacct ggccagccac
     9421 tatgagaagc tgaagggctc ccccgaggat aatgagcaga aacagctgtt tgtggaacag
     9481 cacaagcact acctggacga gatcatcgag cagatcagcg agttctccaa gagagtgatc
     9541 ctggccgacg ctaatctgga caaagtgctg tccgcctaca acaagcaccg ggataagccc
     9601 atcagagagc aggccgagaa tatcatccac ctgtttaccc tgaccaatct gggagcccct
     9661 gccgccttca agtactttga caccaccatc gaccggaaga ggtacaccag caccaaagag
     9721 gtgctggacg ccaccctgat ccaccagagc atcaccggcc tgtacgagac acggatcgac
     9781 ctgtctcagc tgggaggcga caaaaggccg gcggccacga aaaaggccgg ccaggcaaaa
     9841 aagaaaaagt aactcgagag gtgcagagcc agccttctta ttcggccttg aattgatcat
     9901 atgcggatta gaaaaacaac ttaaatgtga aagtgggtct taaggatccc aaaattgttc
     9961 tgtagtcgct gtgagttgac acggctagtg cttatgattt tcctcgcgtg tggtgcctgt
    10021 actcagccct atgccttatt tgcaacacat ttacgtacag cgcacaagag aagagaagat
    10081 cacttgaaga taataaatat agggttgtag gcatcttgtt taactcaaat tttctcgtct
    10141 tggtgtgtcg acatgattga aatagtgcca ccagttgtgt ttgatgcgtt tgttatctat
    10201 gcagtattct gcaaggcctt gcaggcatgc aagctagctt gtattctata gtgtcaccta
    10261 aatcgtatgt gtatgataca taaggttatg tattaattgt agccgcgttc taacgacaat
    10321 atgtacaagc ctaattgtgt agcatctggc ttactgaagc agaccctatc atctctctcg
    10381 taaactgccg tcagagtcgg tttggttgga cgaaccttct gagtttctgg taacgccgtt
    10441 ccgcaccccg gaaatggtca gcgaaccaat cagcagggtc atcgctagcc agatcctcta
    10501 cgccggacgc atcgtggccg gcatcaccgg cgccacaggt gcggttgctg gcgcctatat
    10561 cgccgacatc accgatgggg aagatcgggc tcgccacttc gggctcatga gcgcttgttt
    10621 cggcgtgggt atggtggcag gccccgtggc cgggggactg ttgggcgcca tctccttgca
    10681 ccattccttg cggcggcggt gctcaacggc ctcaacctac tactgggctg cttcctaatg
    10741 caggagtcgc ataagggaga gcgtcgatat ggtgcactct cagtacaatc tgctctgatg
    10801 ccgcatagtt aagccagccc cgacacccgc caacacccgc tgacgcgccc tgacgggctt
    10861 gtctgctccc ggcatccgct tacagacaag ctgtgaccgt ctccgggagc tgcatgtgtc
    10921 agaggttttc accgtcatca ccgaaacgcg cgagacgaaa gggcctcgtg atacgcctat
    10981 ttttataggt taatgtcatg ataataatgg tttcttagac gtcaggtggc acttttcggg
    11041 gaaatgtgcg cggaacccct atttgtttat ttttctaaat acattcaaat atgtatccgc
    11101 tcatgagaca ataaccctga taaatgcttc aataatattg aaaaaggaag agtatgagta
    11161 ttcaacattt ccgtgtcgcc cttattccct tttttgcggc attttgcctt cctgtttttg
    11221 ctcacccaga aacgctggtg aaagtaaaag atgctgaaga tcagttgggt gcacgagtgg
    11281 gttacatcga actggatctc aacagcggta agatccttga gagttttcgc cccgaagaac
    11341 gttttccaat gatgagcact tttaaagttc tgctatgtgg cgcggtatta tcccgtattg
    11401 acgccgggca agagcaactc ggtcgccgca tacactattc tcagaatgac ttggttgagt
    11461 actcaccagt cacagaaaag catcttacgg atggcatgac agtaagagaa ttatgcagtg
    11521 ctgccataac catgagtgat aacactgcgg ccaacttact tctgacaacg atcggaggac
    11581 cgaaggagct aaccgctttt ttgcacaaca tgggggatca tgtaactcgc cttgatcgtt
    11641 gggaaccgga gctgaatgaa gccataccaa acgacgagcg tgacaccacg atgcctgtag
    11701 caatggcaac aacgttgcgc aaactattaa ctggcgaact acttactcta gcttcccggc
    11761 aacaattaat agactggatg gaggcggata aagttgcagg accacttctg cgctcggccc
    11821 ttccggctgg ctggtttatt gctgataaat ctggagccgg tgagcgtggg tctcgcggta
    11881 tcattgcagc actggggcca gatggtaagc cctcccgtat cgtagttatc tacacgacgg
    11941 ggagtcaggc aactatggat gaacgaaata gacagatcgc tgagataggt gcctcactga
    12001 ttaagcattg gtaactgtca gaccaagttt actcatatat actttagatt gatttaaaac
    12061 ttcattttta atttaaaagg atctaggtga agatcctttt tgataatctc atgaccaaaa
    12121 tcccttaacg tgagttttcg ttccactgag cgtcagaccc cgtagaaaag atcaaaggat
    12181 cttcttgaga tccttttttt ctgcgcgtaa tctgctgctt gcaaacaaaa aaaccaccgc
    12241 taccagcggt ggtttgtttg ccggatcaag agctaccaac tctttttccg aaggtaactg
    12301 gcttcagcag agcgcagata ccaaatactg tccttctagt gtagccgtag ttaggccacc
    12361 acttcaagaa ctctgtagca ccgcctacat acctcgctct gctaatcctg ttaccagtgg
    12421 ctgctgccag tggcgataag tcgtgtctta ccgggttgga ctcaagacga tagttaccgg
    12481 ataaggcgca gcggtcgggc tgaacggggg gttcgtgcac acagcccagc ttggagcgaa
    12541 cgacctacac cgaactgaga tacctacagc gtgagctatg agaaagcgcc acgcttcccg
    12601 aagggagaaa ggcggacagg tatccggtaa gcggcagggt cggaacagga gagcgcacga
    12661 gggagcttcc agggggaaac gcctggtatc tttatagtcc tgtcgggttt cgccacctct
    12721 gacttgagcg tcgatttttg tgatgctcgt caggggggcg gagcctatgg aaaaacgcca
    12781 gcaacgcggc ctttttacgg ttcctggcct tttgctggcc ttttgctcac atgttctttc
    12841 ctgcgttatc ccctgattct gtggataacc gtattaccgc ctttgagtga gctgataccg
    12901 ctcgccgcag ccgaacgacc gagcgcagcg agtcagtgag cgaggaagcg gaagagcgcc
    12961 caatacgcaa accgcctctc cccgcgcgtt ggccgattca ttaatgcag
//


LOCUS       pPOTcruzi v1 blast-blast mNeonGreen                5949 bp ds-DNA     circular SYN 24-JUL-2017
DEFINITION  synthetic circular DNA
ACCESSION   .
VERSION     .
KEYWORDS    .
SOURCE      synthetic DNA construct
  ORGANISM  synthetic DNA construct
REFERENCE   1  (bases 1 to 5949)
  AUTHORS   .
  TITLE     Direct Submission
  JOURNAL   Exported Jan 18, 2018 from SnapGene Viewer 4.0.6
            http://www.snapgene.com
COMMENT     C terminal tag:
            For: ggttctggtagtggttcc
            Rev: ccaatttgagagacctgtgc
            
            N terminal tag
            For: gtataatgcagacctgctgc
            Rev: actacccgatcctgatcc
FEATURES             Location/Qualifiers
     source          1..5949
                     /organism="synthetic DNA construct"
                     /mol_type="other DNA"
     primer_bind     16..35
                     /label=Up Fw
     5'UTR           36..410
                     /locus_tag="H2B intergenic"
     CDS             join(417..688,690..727,729..806)
                     /locus_tag="BLAST"
                     /label=BLAST
     5'UTR           816..1150
                     /locus_tag="histon h4 IGR"
     misc_feature    1161..1190
                     /locus_tag="GS linker(1)"
     primer_bind     1161..1180
                     /label=Down Fw
     CDS             1197..1901
                     /locus_tag="mNG"
                     /label=mNG
     misc_feature    1908..1937
                     /locus_tag="GS linker"
     primer_bind     complement(1918..1937)
                     /label=Up Rev
     5'UTR           1947..2281
                     /locus_tag="histon h4 IGR(1)"
                     /label=Histone H4 intergenic region
     CDS             join(2289..2560,2562..2599,2601..2678)
                     /locus_tag="BLAST(1)"
                     /label=BLAST(1)
     5'UTR           2688..3036
                     /locus_tag="H2A IGR"
                     /label=5' UTR - histone H2A intergenic region
     primer_bind     complement(3037..3056)
                     /locus_tag="#162"
     primer_bind     complement(3037..3056)
                     /label=Down Rev
     primer_bind     complement(3075..3100)
                     /locus_tag="SP6"
     rep_origin      complement(3494..4176)
                     /direction=LEFT
                     /locus_tag="ColE1 origin"
     CDS             complement(4274..4933)
                     /locus_tag="AmpR"
                     /label=AmpR
     rep_origin      complement(5446..5752)
                     /direction=LEFT
                     /locus_tag="F1 ori"
     CDS             complement(5770..5838)
                     /locus_tag="LacZ alpha"
                     /label=LacZ alpha
     primer_bind     5909..5926
                     /locus_tag="M13-fwd"
     primer_bind     5925..3
                     /locus_tag="T7"
ORIGIN
        1 gggcgaattg ggcccgtata atgcagacct gctgcatcct ttgtggcgtt tcttgttttt
       61 acaagcgtct agaagcactt tttttcgttt tctttttttt gatttaggct ccttcaccct
      121 cttccgtttt tttttttttt taatgccgcg ggacgtagcc ctctgggcgg ctcgtggtgc
      181 gcgtgtggtt ttcatgacgg gccgcacgtg aagtatagag ggagtctgat tgctgtgcgg
      241 gtggaggtgc ccgatgctct cgccctgttt gtgtgtctgt gtgtttggct gcagctgctc
      301 ttgccggctc tccgctgatg tgctcttttt cctctcattt tctcctgcgc ttttcgactg
      361 ctcgcgcaag atctctgcga acaagcaacc agaaccaagt acgaaccaag gaattcatgc
      421 ctttgtctca agaagaatcc accctcattg aaagagcaac ggctacaatc aacagcatcc
      481 ccatctctga agactacagc gtcgccagcg cagctctctc tagcgacggc cgcatcttca
      541 ctggtgtcaa tgtatatcat tttactgggg gaccttgtgc agaactcgtg gtgctgggca
      601 ctgctgctgc tgcggcagct ggcaacctga cttgtatcgt cgcgatcgga aatgagaaca
      661 ggggcatctt gagcccctgc ggacggtgcc gacaggtgct tctcgatctg catcctggga
      721 tcaaagccat agtgaaggac agtgatggac agccgacggc agttgggatt cgtgaattgc
      781 tgccctctgg ttatgtgtgg gagggctaac catggggacc cacttgttag aggcatcagt
      841 cgcggcgggt ggactggcgg caacgccatg cccccgcaac tatagataga ttagcaacgg
      901 tgataggaag ggagcaagac acttggggct gctcggctga cggccacacg tagatatata
      961 tatatatata cacatgtgtg tgtgtgcgtg tgcagtgagg cacgctcccc tctgtgatca
     1021 ccagtcctca tgggcgtcca gctgcacctt ctctctcttt ctctcctttt tttcctttct
     1081 ttttgcccct cgctctcaca caccgcgcag aaccaagcaa ccaagcacac agctaaacaa
     1141 acacagcaag ggtacctatg ggttctggta gtggttccgg ttccggttct aagcttgtct
     1201 cgaaaggtga ggaagacaat atggccagct tgccagcaac gcacgagctt catatatttg
     1261 ggtcgatcaa cggtgtggat ttcgacatgg tgggtcaagg cacaggtaat cctaatgacg
     1321 ggtatgaaga actcaatttg aagagcacta agggagatct ccagttttcc ccgtggattc
     1381 ttgtgccgca tattggttat ggttttcatc agtacttacc ataccccgat ggaatgtcgc
     1441 ccttccaagc agctatggtg gacggctcgg ggtatcaagt acatcgcacc atgcaatttg
     1501 aggacggagc atccctcacc gtaaactacc gctatacgta tgaggggagc cacataaaag
     1561 gtgaggctca agttaaaggc acaggcttcc cagctgacgg cccggtcatg accaattcat
     1621 taaccgctgc tgattggtgc cgttctaaga agacctaccc taacgacaag acgatcatta
     1681 gtacttttaa gtggagttat accacaggaa acggaaagcg gtatcgaagc actgctcgaa
     1741 caacctacac atttgcgaag ccaatggccg cgaactactt gaagaaccag ccaatgtatg
     1801 tgtttcgaaa aacggaactg aagcattcga aaaccgagct taattttaaa gagtggcaga
     1861 aggcgtttac agacgtgatg gggatggacg aattgtataa gggatccgga tcaggatctg
     1921 gatcaggatc gggtagttaa gagctcggac ccacttgtta gaggcatcag tcgcggcggg
     1981 tggactggcg gcaacgccat gcccccgcaa ctatagatag attagcaacg gtgataggaa
     2041 gggagcaaga cacttggggc tgctcggctg acggccacac gtagatatat atatatatat
     2101 acacatgtgt gtgtgtgcgt gtgcagtgag gcacgctccc ctctgtgatc accagtcctc
     2161 atgggcgtcc agctgcacct tctctctctt tctctccttt ttttcctttc tttttgcccc
     2221 tcgctctcac acaccgcgca gaaccaagca accaagcaca cagctaaaca aacacagcaa
     2281 ggctagccat gcctttgtct caagaagaat ccaccctcat tgaaagagca acggctacaa
     2341 tcaacagcat ccccatctct gaagactaca gcgtcgccag cgcagctctc tctagcgacg
     2401 gccgcatctt cactggtgtc aatgtatatc attttactgg gggaccttgt gcagaactcg
     2461 tggtgctggg cactgctgct gctgcggcag ctggcaacct gacttgtatc gtcgcgatcg
     2521 gaaatgagaa caggggcatc ttgagcccct gcggacggtg ccgacaggtg cttctcgatc
     2581 tgcatcctgg gatcaaagcc atagtgaagg acagtgatgg acagccgacg gcagttggga
     2641 ttcgtgaatt gctgccctct ggttatgtgt gggagggcta actcgagagc ggccttcagg
     2701 ccaggcgcag ggagggggcg caacatgtta gatgcacctg ggtggccgtc gtcgctgagc
     2761 cacggtgacc cacacgtagc cctatagaat aggattggtt tgttgttttc ttttcgtttt
     2821 ctactgcctc tctcccaact gttgtgtagg tctctgcggc gcctcggcat cggtgcttgg
     2881 ccgcattgtg gcgtgccgtg cgctttttcc tctgctttgg ccgcaggtct cctgcccccg
     2941 cccttctctc ctccctttgt ttcccaagat caaagccaag ccaaggaacc caaccatact
     3001 ttatttgtat tttttttttg tttttcgcag acaagggcac aggtctctca aattggatgc
     3061 atagcttgag tattctatag tgtcacctaa atagcttggc gtaatcatgg tcatagctgt
     3121 ttcctgtgtg aaattgttat ccgctcacaa ttccacacaa catacgagcc ggaagcataa
     3181 agtgtaaagc ctggggtgcc taatgagtga gctaactcac attaattgcg ttgcgctcac
     3241 tgcccgcttt ccagtcggga aacctgtcgt gccagctgca ttaatgaatc ggccaacgcg
     3301 cggggagagg cggtttgcgt attgggcgct cttccgcttc ctcgctcact gactcgctgc
     3361 gctcggtcgt tcggctgcgg cgagcggtat cagctcactc aaaggcggta atacggttat
     3421 ccacagaatc aggggataac gcaggaaaga acatgtgagc aaaaggccag caaaaggcca
     3481 ggaaccgtaa aaaggccgcg ttgctggcgt ttttccatag gctccgcccc cctgacgagc
     3541 atcacaaaaa tcgacgctca agtcagaggt ggcgaaaccc gacaggacta taaagatacc
     3601 aggcgtttcc ccctggaagc tccctcgtgc gctctcctgt tccgaccctg ccgcttaccg
     3661 gatacctgtc cgcctttctc ccttcgggaa gcgtggcgct ttctcatagc tcacgctgta
     3721 ggtatctcag ttcggtgtag gtcgttcgct ccaagctggg ctgtgtgcac gaaccccccg
     3781 ttcagcccga ccgctgcgcc ttatccggta actatcgtct tgagtccaac ccggtaagac
     3841 acgacttatc gccactggca gcagccactg gtaacaggat tagcagagcg aggtatgtag
     3901 gcggtgctac agagttcttg aagtggtggc ctaactacgg ctacactaga agaacagtat
     3961 ttggtatctg cgctctgctg aagccagtta ccttcggaaa aagagttggt agctcttgat
     4021 ccggcaaaca aaccaccgct ggtagcggtg gtttttttgt ttgcaagcag cagattacgc
     4081 gcagaaaaaa aggatctcaa gaagatcctt tgatcttttc tacggggtct gacgctcagt
     4141 ggaacgaaaa ctcacgttaa gggattttgg tcatgagatt atcaaaaagg atcttcacct
     4201 agatcctttt aaattaaaaa tgaagtttta aatcaatcta aagtatatat gagtaaactt
     4261 ggtctgacag ttaccaatgc ttaatcagtg aggcacctat ctcagcgatc tgtctatttc
     4321 gttcatccat agttgcctga ctccccgtcg tgtagataac tacgatacgg gagggcttac
     4381 catctggccc cagtgctgca atgataccgc gagacccacg ctcaccggct ccagatttat
     4441 cagcaataaa ccagccagcc ggaagggccg agcgcagaag tggtcctgca actttatccg
     4501 cctccatcca gtctattaat tgttgccggg aagctagagt aagtagttcg ccagttaata
     4561 gtttgcgcaa cgttgttgcc attgctacag gcatcgtggt gtcacgctcg tcgtttggta
     4621 tggcttcatt cagctccggt tcccaacgat caaggcgagt tacatgatcc cccatgttgt
     4681 gcaaaaaagc ggttagctcc ttcggtcctc cgatcgttgt cagaagtaag ttggccgcag
     4741 tgttatcact catggttatg gcagcactgc ataattctct tactgtcatg ccatccgtaa
     4801 gatgcttttc tgtgactggt gagtactcaa ccaagtcatt ctgagaatag tgtatgcggc
     4861 gaccgagttg ctcttgcccg gcgtcaatac gggataatac cgcgccacat agcagaactt
     4921 taaaagtgct catcattgga aaacgttctt cggggcgaaa actctcaagg atcttaccgc
     4981 tgttgagatc cagttcgatg taacccactc gtgcacccaa ctgatcttca gcatctttta
     5041 ctttcaccag cgtttctggg tgagcaaaaa caggaaggca aaatgccgca aaaaagggaa
     5101 taagggcgac acggaaatgt tgaatactca tactcttcct ttttcaatat tattgaagca
     5161 tttatcaggg ttattgtctc atgagcggat acatatttga atgtatttag aaaaataaac
     5221 aaataggggt tccgcgcaca tttccccgaa aagtgccacc tgatgcggtg tgaaataccg
     5281 cacagatgcg taaggagaaa ataccgcatc aggaaattgt aagcgttaat attttgttaa
     5341 aattcgcgtt aaatttttgt taaatcagct cattttttaa ccaataggcc gaaatcggca
     5401 aaatccctta taaatcaaaa gaatagaccg agatagggtt gagtgttgtt ccagtttgga
     5461 acaagagtcc actattaaag aacgtggact ccaacgtcaa aggnnnnnnn nnnnnnnnnn
     5521 nnnnnnnnnn nnnnnnnnnn nnnnnnnnnn nntnnnnnnn nnnnnnnnnn nnnnnnnnnn
     5581 nnnnnnnnnn nnnnnnnnnn nnnnnnnnnn nnnnnnnnnn nnnnnnnnnn nnnnnnnnnn
     5641 nnnngnnnnn nnnnnnnnnn nnnnnnnnnn nnnnnnnnnn nnnnnnnnnn nnnnnnnnnn
     5701 nnnnnnnnnn nnnnnnnnnn nnnnnnnnnn nnnnnnnnnn nnnnnnnnnn nnnnnnnnnn
     5761 nnnnnnnnnc cattcgccat tcaggctgcg caactgttgg gaagggcgat cggtgcgggc
     5821 ctcttcgcta ttacgccagc tggcgaaagg gggatgtgct gcaaggcgat taagttgggt
     5881 aacgccaggg ttttcccagt cacgacgttg taaaacgacg gccagtgaat tgtaatacga
     5941 ctcactata
//


LOCUS       pPOTv7 blast-blast mScarlet               5516 bp ds-DNA     circular SYN 13-JUL-2017
DEFINITION  synthetic circular DNA
ACCESSION   .
VERSION     .
KEYWORDS    .
SOURCE      synthetic DNA construct
  ORGANISM  synthetic DNA construct
REFERENCE   1  (bases 1 to 5516)
  AUTHORS   .
  TITLE     Direct Submission
  JOURNAL   Exported Jan 18, 2018 from SnapGene Viewer 4.0.6
            http://www.snapgene.com
COMMENT     C terminal tag:
            For: ggttctggtagtggttcc
            Rev: ccaatttgagagacctgtgc
            
            
            N terminal tag
            For: gtataatgcagacctgctgc
            Rev: actacccgatcctgatcc
FEATURES             Location/Qualifiers
     source          1..5516
                     /organism="synthetic DNA construct"
                     /mol_type="other DNA"
     primer_bind     16..35
                     /label=#161
     5'UTR           36..164
                     /label=Actin 5'
     CDS             join(171..442,444..481,483..560)
                     /label=BLAST
     3'UTR           570..718
                     /label=Ald3'UTR (short)
     5'UTR           join(725..744,746..913)
                     /label=Aldolase 5'
     CDS             921..959
                     /codon_start=1
                     /label=Feature 22
                     /translation="MGSGSGSGSGSKL"
     misc_feature    924..953
                     /label=GS linker(1)
     CDS             960..1652
                     /codon_start=1
                     /label=trypmScarlet
                     /translation="VSKGEAVIKEFMRFKVHMEGSMNGHEFEIEGEGEGRPYEGTQTAK
                     LKVTKGGPLPFSWDILSPQFMYGSRAFTKHPADIPDYYKQSFPEGFKWERVMNFEDGGA
                     VTVTQDTSLEDGTLIYKVKLRGTNFPPDGPVMQKKTMGWEASTERLYPEDGVLKGDIKM
                     ALRLKDGGRYLADFKTTYKAKKPVQMPGAYNVDRKLDITSHNEDYTVVEQYERSEGRHS
                     TGGMDELYK"
     misc_feature    1659..1688
                     /label=GS linker
     3'UTR           join(1698..1709,1711..1893,1895..2048)
                     /label=PFR2 IGS
     CDS             join(2056..2327,2329..2366,2368..2445)
                     /label=BLAST(1)
     3'UTR           2455..2603
                     /label=Ald3'UTR (short)(1)
     primer_bind     complement(2604..2623)
                     /label=#162
     primer_bind     complement(2642..2667)
                     /label=SP6
     primer_bind     complement(2673..2693)
                     /label=M13-rev
     misc_binding    complement(2699..2721)
                     /label=LacO
     rep_origin      complement(3061..3743)
                     /direction=LEFT
                     /label=ColE1 origin
     CDS             complement(3841..4500)
                     /label=AmpR
     rep_origin      complement(5013..5319)
                     /direction=LEFT
                     /label=F1 ori
     CDS             complement(5337..5405)
                     /label=LacZ alpha
     primer_bind     5476..5493
                     /label=M13-fwd
     primer_bind     5492..3
                     /label=T7
ORIGIN
        1 gggcgaattg ggcccgtata atgcagacct gctgcaagct aggggcacag caaggtcttc
       61 tgaaattcat gttttttttt tttttactct gcattgcagt ctccgctctt atttagtttt
      121 gctttacgta aggtctcgtt gctgccataa aataagctct agtggaattc atgcctttgt
      181 ctcaagaaga atccaccctc attgaaagag caacggctac aatcaacagc atccccatct
      241 ctgaagacta cagcgtcgcc agcgcagctc tctctagcga cggccgcatc ttcactggtg
      301 tcaatgtata tcattttact gggggacctt gtgcagaact cgtggtgctg ggcactgctg
      361 ctgctgcggc agctggcaac ctgacttgta tcgtcgcgat cggaaatgag aacaggggca
      421 tcttgagccc ctgcggacgg tgccgacagg tgcttctcga tctgcatcct gggatcaaag
      481 ccatagtgaa ggacagtgat ggacagccga cggcagttgg gattcgtgaa ttgctgccct
      541 ctggttatgt gtgggagggc taaccatggt gcccatttag ttggcttttc ccttgtctcg
      601 tgtcttttcc gtggaaaggt tcccggagta atctgatggc acagcaggga ggtgcgcctg
      661 caggttggtt aggaaggggg gatgatgtaa aagaagaaaa tggggggatt cgagccccac
      721 gcgttgctca agctgtgtag cgcaggcgtt tccttacata tttctctaac aggcacggaa
      781 gcctaacaaa tacacttggc ttattttttt gccccctcat gtcttgtaca aatatttgcg
      841 atagcttagc tatcagccac attaatcaaa caagtatacc aacaagcccg aaaacagaaa
      901 ctcaactgca acgggtacct atgggttctg gtagtggttc cggttccggt tctaagcttg
      961 taagcaaagg ggaggctgtc ataaaggaat ttatgcgatt taaagtgcac atggaaggga
     1021 gtatgaacgg ccatgagttt gaaatagaag gagagggaga ggggcgccct tacgaaggta
     1081 ctcagacggc gaagctcaaa gtgactaagg gaggtcctct gccgtttagc tgggatatac
     1141 tttcacccca gttcatgtat ggcagccgcg cgttcacgaa gcaccccgca gatatccccg
     1201 attactataa acagtcattt cctgaggggt tcaagtggga acgagtaatg aactttgagg
     1261 atggtggcgc tgtaacggta acacaagata cctcgctcga agacggtacg ctcatttaca
     1321 aagtgaagct gcgcggaaca aatttccctc ctgatggacc agtaatgcag aaaaagacta
     1381 tgggatggga agcctcgacg gaacgtctct acccggagga cggggtgctg aaaggggata
     1441 ttaaaatggc actccgactg aaagacggcg gcaggtatct tgctgatttt aaaaccacgt
     1501 acaaagctaa aaagccagtg cagatgcctg gagcgtataa cgtagaccga aaactcgaca
     1561 ttacgtcgca taacgaggac tatacggtag tcgaacagta tgagaggtct gaagggaggc
     1621 attcaactgg tggtatggat gagttgtata agggatccgg atcaggatct ggatcaggat
     1681 cgggtagtta agagctccgc tgcgcttaaa tgtctttcat tataatcaat gtataacctt
     1741 tatgtagtat ttcaatctat gccgctgtgt acgtgcactg cggtgcctat ccttcggcat
     1801 tagagagtca ctgtttgtgt agatcgtagc tgcatgtctg acatctggtt cattagtgcc
     1861 gttttgagtc tgcactgttg tgcaacttga tattcatcac tgcacaccaa ccgtgtgttt
     1921 cctcctttgg gtgcaccctt taatccttgt cttctccttt tttgtctctt tccccctcga
     1981 aaaggtgtca aactactgcc gcataaacta cggttatccc aaatttaaga gaaagcaata
     2041 aagcatcagc tagcnatgcc tttgtctcaa gaagaatcca ccctcattga aagagcaacg
     2101 gctacaatca acagcatccc catctctgaa gactacagcg tcgccagcgc agctctctct
     2161 agcgacggcc gcatcttcac tggtgtcaat gtatatcatt ttactggggg accttgtgca
     2221 gaactcgtgg tgctgggcac tgctgctgct gcggcagctg gcaacctgac ttgtatcgtc
     2281 gcgatcggaa atgagaacag gggcatcttg agcccctgcg gacggtgccg acaggtgctt
     2341 ctcgatctgc atcctgggat caaagccata gtgaaggaca gtgatggaca gccgacggca
     2401 gttgggattc gtgaattgct gccctctggt tatgtgtggg agggctaact cgagtgccca
     2461 tttagttggc ttttcccttg tctcgtgtct tttccgtgga aaggttcccg gagtaatctg
     2521 atggcacagc agggaggtgc gcctgcaggt tggttaggaa ggggggatga tgtaaaagaa
     2581 gaaaatgggg ggattcgagc cccgcacagg tctctcaaat tggatgcata gcttgagtat
     2641 tctatagtgt cacctaaata gcttggcgta atcatggtca tagctgtttc ctgtgtgaaa
     2701 ttgttatccg ctcacaattc cacacaacat acgagccgga agcataaagt gtaaagcctg
     2761 gggtgcctaa tgagtgagct aactcacatt aattgcgttg cgctcactgc ccgctttcca
     2821 gtcgggaaac ctgtcgtgcc agctgcatta atgaatcggc caacgcgcgg ggagaggcgg
     2881 tttgcgtatt gggcgctctt ccgcttcctc gctcactgac tcgctgcgct cggtcgttcg
     2941 gctgcggcga gcggtatcag ctcactcaaa ggcggtaata cggttatcca cagaatcagg
     3001 ggataacgca ggaaagaaca tgtgagcaaa aggccagcaa aaggccagga accgtaaaaa
     3061 ggccgcgttg ctggcgtttt tccataggct ccgcccccct gacgagcatc acaaaaatcg
     3121 acgctcaagt cagaggtggc gaaacccgac aggactataa agataccagg cgtttccccc
     3181 tggaagctcc ctcgtgcgct ctcctgttcc gaccctgccg cttaccggat acctgtccgc
     3241 ctttctccct tcgggaagcg tggcgctttc tcatagctca cgctgtaggt atctcagttc
     3301 ggtgtaggtc gttcgctcca agctgggctg tgtgcacgaa ccccccgttc agcccgaccg
     3361 ctgcgcctta tccggtaact atcgtcttga gtccaacccg gtaagacacg acttatcgcc
     3421 actggcagca gccactggta acaggattag cagagcgagg tatgtaggcg gtgctacaga
     3481 gttcttgaag tggtggccta actacggcta cactagaaga acagtatttg gtatctgcgc
     3541 tctgctgaag ccagttacct tcggaaaaag agttggtagc tcttgatccg gcaaacaaac
     3601 caccgctggt agcggtggtt tttttgtttg caagcagcag attacgcgca gaaaaaaagg
     3661 atctcaagaa gatcctttga tcttttctac ggggtctgac gctcagtgga acgaaaactc
     3721 acgttaaggg attttggtca tgagattatc aaaaaggatc ttcacctaga tccttttaaa
     3781 ttaaaaatga agttttaaat caatctaaag tatatatgag taaacttggt ctgacagtta
     3841 ccaatgctta atcagtgagg cacctatctc agcgatctgt ctatttcgtt catccatagt
     3901 tgcctgactc cccgtcgtgt agataactac gatacgggag ggcttaccat ctggccccag
     3961 tgctgcaatg ataccgcgag acccacgctc accggctcca gatttatcag caataaacca
     4021 gccagccgga agggccgagc gcagaagtgg tcctgcaact ttatccgcct ccatccagtc
     4081 tattaattgt tgccgggaag ctagagtaag tagttcgcca gttaatagtt tgcgcaacgt
     4141 tgttgccatt gctacaggca tcgtggtgtc acgctcgtcg tttggtatgg cttcattcag
     4201 ctccggttcc caacgatcaa ggcgagttac atgatccccc atgttgtgca aaaaagcggt
     4261 tagctccttc ggtcctccga tcgttgtcag aagtaagttg gccgcagtgt tatcactcat
     4321 ggttatggca gcactgcata attctcttac tgtcatgcca tccgtaagat gcttttctgt
     4381 gactggtgag tactcaacca agtcattctg agaatagtgt atgcggcgac cgagttgctc
     4441 ttgcccggcg tcaatacggg ataataccgc gccacatagc agaactttaa aagtgctcat
     4501 cattggaaaa cgttcttcgg ggcgaaaact ctcaaggatc ttaccgctgt tgagatccag
     4561 ttcgatgtaa cccactcgtg cacccaactg atcttcagca tcttttactt tcaccagcgt
     4621 ttctgggtga gcaaaaacag gaaggcaaaa tgccgcaaaa aagggaataa gggcgacacg
     4681 gaaatgttga atactcatac tcttcctttt tcaatattat tgaagcattt atcagggtta
     4741 ttgtctcatg agcggataca tatttgaatg tatttagaaa aataaacaaa taggggttcc
     4801 gcgcacattt ccccgaaaag tgccacctga tgcggtgtga aataccgcac agatgcgtaa
     4861 ggagaaaata ccgcatcagg aaattgtaag cgttaatatt ttgttaaaat tcgcgttaaa
     4921 tttttgttaa atcagctcat tttttaacca ataggccgaa atcggcaaaa tcccttataa
     4981 atcaaaagaa tagaccgaga tagggttgag tgttgttcca gtttggaaca agagtccact
     5041 attaaagaac gtggactcca acgtcaaagg nnnnnnnnnn nnnnnnnnnn nnnnnnnnnn
     5101 nnnnnnnnnn nnnnnnnnnt nnnnnnnnnn nnnnnnnnnn nnnnnnnnnn nnnnnnnnnn
     5161 nnnnnnnnnn nnnnnnnnnn nnnnnnnnnn nnnnnnnnnn nnnnnnnnnn ngnnnnnnnn
     5221 nnnnnnnnnn nnnnnnnnnn nnnnnnnnnn nnnnnnnnnn nnnnnnnnnn nnnnnnnnnn
     5281 nnnnnnnnnn nnnnnnnnnn nnnnnnnnnn nnnnnnnnnn nnnnnnnnnn nnnnnnccat
     5341 tcgccattca ggctgcgcaa ctgttgggaa gggcgatcgg tgcgggcctc ttcgctatta
     5401 cgccagctgg cgaaaggggg atgtgctgca aggcgattaa gttgggtaac gccagggttt
     5461 tcccagtcac gacgttgtaa aacgacggcc agtgaattgt aatacgactc actata
//

LOCUS      pTbBLAST                4539 bp ds-DNA     circular SYN 18-JAN-2018
DEFINITION  synthetic circular DNA
ACCESSION   .
VERSION     .
KEYWORDS    pTbBLAST
SOURCE      synthetic DNA construct
  ORGANISM  synthetic DNA construct
REFERENCE   1  (bases 1 to 4539)
  AUTHORS   MCT
  TITLE     Direct Submission
  JOURNAL   Exported Jan 18, 2018 from SnapGene Viewer 4.0.6
            http://www.snapgene.com
FEATURES             Location/Qualifiers
     source          1..4539
                     /organism="synthetic DNA construct"
                     /mol_type="other DNA"
     promoter        305..323
                     /label=T7 promoter
                     /note="promoter for bacteriophage T7 RNA polymerase"
     misc_feature    411..1040
                     /label=Tb-alpha-beta-tubulin IR
     CDS             1048..1446
                     /codon_start=1
                     /gene="Aspergillus terreus BSD"
                     /product="blasticidin S deaminase"
                     /label=BSD
                     /note="confers resistance to blasticidin"
                     /translation="MAKPLSQEESTLIERATATINSIPISEDYSVASAALSSDGRIFTG
                     VNVYHFTGGPCAELVVLGTAAAAAAGNLTCIVAIGNENRGILSPCGRCRQVLLDLHPGI
                     KAIVKDSDGQPTAVGIRELLPSGYVWEG"
     misc_feature    1460..1901
                     /label=TbActin IR
     protein_bind    2347..2363
                     /label=lac operator
                     /bound_moiety="lac repressor encoded by lacI"
                     /note="The lac repressor binds to the lac operator to 
                     inhibit transcription in E. coli. This inhibition can be 
                     relieved by adding lactose or 
                     isopropyl-beta-D-thiogalactopyranoside (IPTG)."
     promoter        complement(2371..2401)
                     /label=lac UV5 promoter
                     /note="E. coli lac promoter with an ""up"" mutation"
     protein_bind    2416..2437
                     /label=CAP binding site
                     /bound_moiety="E. coli catabolite activator protein"
                     /note="CAP binding activates transcription in the presence 
                     of cAMP."
     rep_origin      complement(2728..3316)
                     /direction=LEFT
                     /label=ori
                     /note="high-copy-number ColE1/pMB1/pBR322/pUC origin of 
                     replication"
     CDS             complement(3487..4347)
                     /codon_start=1
                     /gene="bla"
                     /product="beta-lactamase"
                     /label=AmpR
                     /note="confers resistance to ampicillin, carbenicillin, and
                     related antibiotics"
                     /translation="MSIQHFRVALIPFFAAFCLPVFAHPETLVKVKDAEDQLGARVGYI
                     ELDLNSGKILESFRPEERFPMMSTFKVLLCGAVLSRIDAGQEQLGRRIHYSQNDLVEYS
                     PVTEKHLTDGMTVRELCSAAITMSDNTAANLLLTTIGGPKELTAFLHNMGDHVTRLDRW
                     EPELNEAIPNDERDTTMPVAMATTLRKLLTGELLTLASRQQLIDWMEADKVAGPLLRSA
                     LPAGWFIADKSGAGERGSRGIIAALGPDGKPSRIVVIYTTGSQATMDERNRQIAEIGAS
                     LIKHW"
     promoter        complement(4348..4452)
                     /gene="bla"
                     /label=AmpR promoter
ORIGIN
        1 gcccctgcag ccgaattata ttatttttgc caaataattt ttaacaaaag ctctgaagtc
       61 ttcttcattt aaattcttag atgatacttc atctggaaaa ttgtcccaat tagtagcatc
      121 acgctgtgag taagttctaa accatttttt tattgttgta ttatctctaa tcttactact
      181 cgatgagttt tcggtattat ctctattttt aacttggagc aggttccatt cattgttttt
      241 ttcatcatag tgaataaaat caactgcttt aacacttgtg cctgaacacc atatccatcc
      301 ggcgtaatac gactcactat agggagagcg gccgccagat cttccggatg gctcgagttt
      361 ttcagcaaga taaatgtata atgcagacct gctgccctag gtgaggatcc acgcggacgg
      421 ggcatttccc gttcgtcatt agcagtaggt aatgaagatg tttgtttctc gtcccctttc
      481 tccttcgtcc ttctgtcatt ttgttctttt gtgtttatgt tttgttgttg ttttctttaa
      541 tttttttttt cttccacgtt tgtgtacatc cgcgcgccac tctattcaga gagccacgga
      601 tagtagagga ggtgggaagg gtatatgagg gacacgcgta ccatgatgtg ggatgtattg
      661 gggtccctgt ctgtccttac gtgactatgt atgaaccgtc acgtgtaaga tgagctagtg
      721 agatcaacag tacaactcat caacacgcct tcttctcgtt aaatgtacac aatcttgatc
      781 ctccaccttt atgggtccca ttgtttgcct cttccgctgt gtggagtgcg cctacacgca
      841 cttctcactt cgtaagtggt ggtggcgtaa gtattgccta atgttgactc tatattctcc
      901 tctcctcacc ccctcgcggt gctgatttct gacagatctt caaacactag tttaagcaaa
      961 ggactattca tccgtttata ttagcaacag taggtactag caccactaac aacaacaaca
     1021 aagcacttct atttatttat cggtaccatg gccaagcctt tgtctcaaga agaatccacc
     1081 ctcattgaaa gagcaacggc tacaatcaac agcatcccca tctctgaaga ctacagcgtc
     1141 gccagcgcag ctctctctag cgacggccgc atcttcactg gtgtcaatgt atatcatttt
     1201 actgggggac cttgtgcaga actcgtggtg ctgggcactg ctgctgctgc ggcagctggc
     1261 aacctgactt gtatcgtcgc gatcggaaat gagaacaggg gcatcttgag cccctgcgga
     1321 cggtgccgac aggtgcttct cgatctgcat cctgggatca aagccatagt gaaggacagt
     1381 gatggacagc cgacggcagt tgggattcgt gaattgctgc cctctggtta tgtgtgggag
     1441 ggctaagaat tcgctagcga tccctcggag atcctaacac cgggttgtgt ggccaaaatt
     1501 gttctgtagt cgctgtgagt tgacacggct agtgcttatg attttcctcg cgtgtggtgc
     1561 ctgtactcag ccctatgcct tatttgcaac acatttacgt acagcgcaca agagaagaga
     1621 agatcacttg aagataataa atatagggtt gtaggcatct tgtttaactc aaattttctc
     1681 gtcttggtgt gtcgacatga ttgaaatagt gccaccagtt gtgtttgatg cgtttgttat
     1741 ctatgcagta ttcctagcca gatcctctac gccggacgca tcgtggccgg catcaccggc
     1801 gccacaggtg cggttgctgg cgcctatatc gccgacatca ccgatgggga agatcgggct
     1861 cgccacttcg ggctcatgag cgcttgtttc ggcgtgggta tggtggcagg ccgcacaggt
     1921 ctctcaaatt ggatttatct ttctagaaga tctcctacaa tattctcagc tgccatggaa
     1981 aatcgatgtt cttcttttat tctctcaaga ttttcaggct gtatattaaa acttatatta
     2041 agaactatgc taaccacctc atcaggaacc gttgtaggtg gcgtgggttt tcttggcaat
     2101 cgactctcat gaaaactacg agctaaatat tcaatatgtt cctcttgacc aactttattc
     2161 tgcatttttt ttgaacgagg tttagagcaa gcttcaggaa actgagacag gaattttatt
     2221 aaaaatttaa attttgaaga aagttcaggg ttaatagcat ccattttttg ctttgcaagt
     2281 tcctcagcat tcttaacaaa agacgtctct tttgacatgt ttaaagttta aacctcctgt
     2341 gtgaaattgt tatccgctca caattccaca cattatacga gccggaagca taaagtgtaa
     2401 agcctggggt gcctaatgag tgagctaact cacattaatt gcgttgcgct cactgccaat
     2461 tgctttccag tcgggaaacc tgtcgtgcca gctgcattaa tgaatcggcc aacgcgcggg
     2521 gagaggcggt ttgcgtattg ggcgctcttc cgcttcctcg ctcactgact cgctgcgctc
     2581 ggtcgttcgg ctgcggcgag cggtatcagc tcactcaaag gcggtaatac ggttatccac
     2641 agaatcaggg gataacgcag gaaagaacat gtgagcaaaa ggccagcaaa aggccaggaa
     2701 ccgtaaaaag gccgcgttgc tggcgttttt ccataggctc cgcccccctg acgagcatca
     2761 caaaaatcga cgctcaagtc agaggtggcg aaacccgaca ggactataaa gataccaggc
     2821 gtttccccct ggaagctccc tcgtgcgctc tcctgttccg accctgccgc ttaccggata
     2881 cctgtccgcc tttctccctt cgggaagcgt ggcgctttct catagctcac gctgtaggta
     2941 tctcagttcg gtgtaggtcg ttcgctccaa gctgggctgt gtgcacgaac cccccgttca
     3001 gcccgaccgc tgcgccttat ccggtaacta tcgtcttgag tccaacccgg taagacacga
     3061 cttatcgcca ctggcagcag ccactggtaa caggattagc agagcgaggt atgtaggcgg
     3121 tgctacagag ttcttgaagt ggtggcctaa ctacggctac actagaagga cagtatttgg
     3181 tatctgcgct ctgctgaagc cagttacctt cggaaaaaga gttggtagct cttgatccgg
     3241 caaacaaacc accgctggta gcggtggttt ttttgtttgc aagcagcaga ttacgcgcag
     3301 aaaaaaagga tctcaagaag atcctttgat cttttctacg gggtctgacg ctcagtggaa
     3361 cgaaaactca cgttaaggga ttttggtcat gagattatca aaaaggatct tcacctagat
     3421 ccttttaaat taaaaatgaa gttttaaatc aatctaaagt atatatgagt aaacttggtc
     3481 tgacagttac caatgcttaa tcagtgaggc acctatctca gcgatctgtc tatttcgttc
     3541 atccatagtt gcctgactcc ccgtcgtgta gataactacg atacgggagg gcttaccatc
     3601 tggccccagt gctgcaatga taccgcgaga cccacgctca ccggctccag atttatcagc
     3661 aataaaccag ccagccggaa gggccgagcg cagaagtggt cctgcaactt tatccgcctc
     3721 catccagtct attaattgtt gccgggaagc tagagtaagt agttcgccag ttaatagttt
     3781 gcgcaacgtt gttgccattg ctacaggcat cgtggtgtca cgctcgtcgt ttggtatggc
     3841 ttcattcagc tccggttccc aacgatcaag gcgagttaca tgatccccca tgttgtgcaa
     3901 aaaagcggtt agctccttcg gtcctccgat cgttgtcaga agtaagttgg ccgcagtgtt
     3961 atcactcatg gttatggcag cactgcataa ttctcttact gtcatgccat ccgtaagatg
     4021 cttttctgtg actggtgagt actcaaccaa gtcattctga gaatagtgta tgcggcgacc
     4081 gagttgctct tgcccggcgt caatacggga taataccgcg ccacatagca gaactttaaa
     4141 agtgctcatc attggaaaac gttcttcggg gcgaaaactc tcaaggatct taccgctgtt
     4201 gagatccagt tcgatgtaac ccactcgtgc acccaactga tcttcagcat cttttacttt
     4261 caccagcgtt tctgggtgag caaaaacagg aaggcaaaat gccgcaaaaa agggaataag
     4321 ggcgacacgg aaatgttgaa tactcatact cttccttttt caatattatt gaagcattta
     4381 tcagggttat tgtctcatga gcggatacat atttgaatgt atttagaaaa ataaacaaat
     4441 aggggttccg cgcacatttc cccgaaaagt gccacctgac gtctaagaaa ccattattat
     4501 catgacatta acctataaaa ataggcgtat cacgaggcc
//

LOCUS       PTRIX2-RE9h-Hyg               8950 bp ds-DNA     circular SYN 05-DEC-2016
DEFINITION  synthetic circular DNA
ACCESSION   .
VERSION     .
KEYWORDS    .
SOURCE      synthetic DNA construct
  ORGANISM  synthetic DNA construct
REFERENCE   1  (bases 1 to 8950)
  AUTHORS   .
  TITLE     Direct Submission
  JOURNAL   Exported Jan 18, 2018 from SnapGene Viewer 4.0.6
            http://www.snapgene.com
FEATURES             Location/Qualifiers
     source          1..8950
                     /organism="synthetic DNA construct"
                     /mol_type="other DNA"
     rep_origin      complement(6..461)
                     /direction=LEFT
                     /label=f1 ori
                     /note="f1 bacteriophage origin of replication; arrow 
                     indicates direction of (+) strand synthesis"
     primer_bind     603..619
                     /label=M13 fwd
                     /note="common sequencing primer, one of multiple similar 
                     variants"
     promoter        626..644
                     /label=T7 promoter
                     /note="promoter for bacteriophage T7 RNA polymerase"
     CDS             1481..3124
                     /codon_start=1
                     /label=PpyRE9h Luciferase
                     /translation="MEDAKNIKKGPAPFYPLEDGTAGEQLHKAMKRYALVPGTIAFTDA
                     HIEVNITYAEYFEMSVRLAEAMKRYGLNTNHRIVVCSENSLQFFMPVLGALFIGVAVAP
                     ANDIYNERELLNSMNISQPTVVFVSKKGLQKILNVQKKLPIIQKIIIMDSKTDYQGFQS
                     MYTFVTSHLPPGFNEYDFVPESFDRDKTIALIMNSSGSTGLPKGVALPHRALCVRFSHA
                     RDPIFGNQIAPDTAILSVVPFHHGFGMFTTLGYLICGFRVVLMYRFEEELFLRSLQDYK
                     IQTALLVPTLFSFLAKSTLIDKYDLSNLHEIASGGAPLSKEVGEAVAKGFHLPGIRQGY
                     GLTETTSAILVTPIGDDKPGAVGKVVPFFEAKVVDLDTGKTLGVNQRGELCVRGPMIMS
                     GYVNNPEATNALIDKDGWLHSGDIAYWDEDEHFFIVDRLKSLIKYKGYQVAPAELESIL
                     LQHPNIRDAGVAGLPDDDAGELPAAVVVLEHGKTMTEKEIVDYVASQVTTAKKLRGGVV
                     FVDEVPKGLTGKLDARKIREILIKAKKGGKI"
     CDS             3869..4894
                     /codon_start=1
                     /gene="aph(4)-Ia"
                     /product="aminoglycoside phosphotransferase from E. coli"
                     /label=HygR
                     /note="confers resistance to hygromycin"
                     /translation="MKKPELTATSVEKFLIEKFDSVSDLMQLSEGEESRAFSFDVGGRG
                     YVLRVNSCADGFYKDRYVYRHFASAALPIPEVLDIGEFSESLTYCISRRAQGVTLQDLP
                     ETELPAVLQPVAEAMDAIAAADLSQTSGFGPFGPQGIGQYTTWRDFICAIADPHVYHWQ
                     TVMDDTVSASVAQALDELMLWAEDCPEVRHLVHADFGSNNVLTDNGRITAVIDWSEAMF
                     GDSQYEVANIFFWRPWLACMEQQTRYFERRHPELAGSPRLRAYMLRIGLDQLYQSLVDG
                     NFDDAAWAQGRCDAIVRSGAGTVGRTQIARRSAAVWTDGCVEVLADSGNRRPSTRPRAK
                     E"
     promoter        complement(6765..6783)
                     /label=T3 promoter
                     /note="promoter for bacteriophage T3 RNA polymerase"
     primer_bind     complement(6804..6820)
                     /label=M13 rev
                     /note="common sequencing primer, one of multiple similar 
                     variants"
     protein_bind    6828..6844
                     /label=lac operator
                     /bound_moiety="lac repressor encoded by lacI"
                     /note="The lac repressor binds to the lac operator to 
                     inhibit transcription in E. coli. This inhibition can be 
                     relieved by adding lactose or 
                     isopropyl-beta-D-thiogalactopyranoside (IPTG)."
     promoter        complement(6852..6882)
                     /label=lac promoter
                     /note="promoter for the E. coli lac operon"
     protein_bind    6897..6918
                     /label=CAP binding site
                     /bound_moiety="E. coli catabolite activator protein"
                     /note="CAP binding activates transcription in the presence 
                     of cAMP."
     rep_origin      complement(7206..7794)
                     /direction=LEFT
                     /label=ori
                     /note="high-copy-number ColE1/pMB1/pBR322/pUC origin of 
                     replication"
     CDS             complement(7965..8825)
                     /codon_start=1
                     /gene="bla"
                     /product="beta-lactamase"
                     /label=AmpR
                     /note="confers resistance to ampicillin, carbenicillin, and
                     related antibiotics"
                     /translation="MSIQHFRVALIPFFAAFCLPVFAHPETLVKVKDAEDQLGARVGYI
                     ELDLNSGKILESFRPEERFPMMSTFKVLLCGAVLSRIDAGQEQLGRRIHYSQNDLVEYS
                     PVTEKHLTDGMTVRELCSAAITMSDNTAANLLLTTIGGPKELTAFLHNMGDHVTRLDRW
                     EPELNEAIPNDERDTTMPVAMATTLRKLLTGELLTLASRQQLIDWMEADKVAGPLLRSA
                     LPAGWFIADKSGAGERGSRGIIAALGPDGKPSRIVVIYTTGSQATMDERNRQIAEIGAS
                     LIKHW"
     promoter        complement(8826..8930)
                     /gene="bla"
                     /label=AmpR promoter
ORIGIN
        1 cacctaaatt gtaagcgtta atattttgtt aaaattcgcg ttaaattttt gttaaatcag
       61 ctcatttttt aaccaatagg ccgaaatcgg caaaatccct tataaatcaa aagaatagac
      121 cgagataggg ttgagtgttg ttccagtttg gaacaagagt ccactattaa agaacgtgga
      181 ctccaacgtc aaaggnnnnn nnnnnnnnnn nnnnnnnnnn nnnnnnnnnn nnnnnnnnnn
      241 nnnntnnnnn nnnnnnnnnn nnnnnnnnnn nnnnnnnnnn nnnnnnnnnn nnnnnnnnnn
      301 nnnnnnnnnn nnnnnnnnnn nnnnnnnnnn nnnnnngnnn nnnnnnnnnn nnnnnnnnnn
      361 nnnnnnnnnn nnnnnnnnnn nnnnnnnnnn nnnnnnnnnn nnnnnnnnnn nnnnnnnnnn
      421 nnnnnnnnnn nnnnnnnnnn nnnnnnnnnn nnnnnnnnnn ncccattcgc cattcaggct
      481 gcgcaactgt tgggaagggc gatcggtgcg ggcctcttcg ctattacgcc agctggcgaa
      541 agggggatgt gctgcaaggc gattaagttg ggtaacgcca gggttttccc agtcacgacg
      601 ttgtaaaacg acggccagtg aattgtaata cgactcacta tagggcgaat tggagctcga
      661 cgtcggtgca ccctgggata tttgcgcacc cacctttccc gtcgcaatcg gcgccgtccg
      721 aacgcggaaa tgttccgaga ataatacggc tgggctgcgc cgcgcgttcc ccgcgtgaac
      781 caactattgt gcgatgtgca gcatcctatt gtggtgcttt accgcacacc agtttccttg
      841 cggggcttat ttggtgtgtt ggatttttaa ttttttgatg attcggagga attttttgca
      901 atttttgggt acccctaaaa aaattttgga gtttccgggg ttcgatccaa cttgtgcttt
      961 tttaaccgtc catttgtgtc tagtacatca tggagcggta ttctctccgg tggcccaggt
     1021 ggcgtcggaa ggaatcggtg tccctcagga tgtttggttt ttcgtttttt tttttgcggt
     1081 cttttgtttc gcatcgccgt atcgtgtgcg gcgcgacctt ctttttggct cattggtcag
     1141 tgaggtttat aataaagtgg atcatttggg tttttggccc tttgcggcgc acccgcggaa
     1201 tgggggaggg attttcatat aattgtagtg tacacattgt gtgtgggtcg caaaatgtca
     1261 tgccgtgtgc aatgtttatt tgcgtgctgt gcgtgtcctt ttgtgattcc accacttgtg
     1321 tgtattttac cttatcgtct ctccctcgcg ttggctgtgc gtgaattgtc tgtcgcattc
     1381 gtgggaaatc aaaaggggaa tcaacgtgtt cttttttttt cagaagggga gtcaaagcgc
     1441 cgtgtggatg ccaagtctgt gcaagagttc tagtggatcc atggaggacg ccaagaacat
     1501 caagaaggga ccagccccct tctaccccct ggaggacggc acagccggcg agcagctgca
     1561 caaggccatg aagcggtacg ccctggtgcc aggcaccatc gccttcaccg acgcccacat
     1621 cgaggtgaac atcacctacg ccgagtactt cgagatgagc gtgcggctgg ccgaggccat
     1681 gaagcggtac ggcctgaaca ccaaccaccg gatcgtggtg tgcagcgaga acagcctgca
     1741 gttcttcatg cccgtgctgg gagccctgtt catcggcgtg gccgtggccc cagccaacga
     1801 catctacaac gagcgggagc tgctgaacag catgaacatc agccagccca ccgtggtgtt
     1861 cgtgagcaag aagggcctgc agaagatcct gaatgtgcag aagaagctgc ccatcatcca
     1921 gaagatcatc atcatggaca gcaagaccga ttaccagggc ttccagagca tgtacacctt
     1981 cgtgaccagc cacctgcccc caggcttcaa cgagtacgac ttcgtgcccg agagcttcga
     2041 ccgggacaag accatcgccc tgatcatgaa cagcagcggc agcaccggcc tgcccaaggg
     2101 cgtggccctg ccccaccggg ccctgtgcgt gcggttcagc cacgccagag accccatctt
     2161 cggcaaccag atcgcccccg acaccgccat cctgagcgtg gtgcccttcc accacggctt
     2221 cggcatgttc accaccctgg gctacctgat ctgcggcttc cgggtggtgc tgatgtacag
     2281 gttcgaggag gagctgttcc tgcggagcct gcaggactac aagatccaga ccgccctgct
     2341 ggtgcccacc ctgttcagct tcctggccaa gagcaccctg atcgacaagt acgacctgag
     2401 caacctgcac gagatcgcct ctggcggagc cccactgagc aaggaggtgg gcgaggccgt
     2461 ggccaagggc ttccacctgc caggcatccg gcagggctac ggcctgaccg agaccaccag
     2521 cgccatcctg gtgaccccca tcggcgacga caagcccgga gccgtgggca aggtggtgcc
     2581 cttcttcgag gccaaggtgg tggacctgga caccggcaag accctgggcg tgaaccagag
     2641 aggcgagctg tgcgtgagag gccccatgat catgagcggc tacgtgaaca accccgaggc
     2701 caccaacgcc ctgatcgaca aggacggctg gctgcacagc ggcgacatcg cctactggga
     2761 cgaggacgag cacttcttca tcgtggaccg gctgaagagc ctgatcaagt acaagggcta
     2821 ccaggtggcc ccagccgagc tggagagcat cctgctgcag caccccaaca tccgggacgc
     2881 cggagtggcc ggactgcccg acgacgacgc cggagagctg ccagccgccg tggtggtgct
     2941 ggagcacggc aagaccatga ccgagaagga gatcgtggac tacgtggcca gccaggtgac
     3001 caccgccaag aagctgagag gcggcgtggt gttcgtggac gaggtgccca agggcctgac
     3061 cggcaagctg gacgccagaa agatccggga gatcctgatc aaggccaaga agggcggcaa
     3121 gatctgactc gagccattta cgactccaag gcaacgctgc agaacaacct gccgaaggag
     3181 cgccgcttct tcaagattgt gtcgtggtac gacaacgagt ggggatactc ccaccgcgtg
     3241 gtggaccttg tacgccacat ggcctcgaag gatcgttcgg caaggttgta ggcgtggcga
     3301 tgacttcagg tctttctttt gcgaataggg atcttataat acacgatgcg tgtcccgtga
     3361 tgatcgttac cggtgctgcc acgatccaat tgacacagcg tcaagagcaa aacaatttta
     3421 cttttccctt taaggacaac aacaaaaaaa tatataactt ttttttcttt tttttttttt
     3481 tttgaaatta tatttatggt catctttggg aaacaaaaag cagcaattta atgatgcgga
     3541 aggatgagtg aaataatgtt taatcaatgt acgaggattt ggggtattgc aaggaaaatg
     3601 tagatgattt aattgggtgt gtgatgcagc ttgtggtaat ttttgctcac ttcccttttt
     3661 gccacatctt tttagttttt ctgcttttct ttccccatta ttccacttgt ctctcttttc
     3721 ccacgtttcc tgcacgaatg cagaaagtga tatttttact ttgaaagcca tctaccaaca
     3781 acaattacat tgaacagaat ttgggattgc gaattaattc ctgcagcccc gcgtgtggcc
     3841 tcgaacaccg agcgaccctg cagccaatat gaaaaagcct gaactcaccg cgacgtctgt
     3901 cgagaagttt ctgatcgaaa agttcgacag cgtctccgac ctgatgcagc tctcggaggg
     3961 cgaagaatct cgtgctttca gcttcgatgt aggagggcgt ggatatgtcc tgcgggtaaa
     4021 tagctgcgcc gatggtttct acaaagatcg ttatgtttat cggcactttg catcggccgc
     4081 gctcccgatt ccggaagtgc ttgacattgg ggaattcagc gagagcctga cctattgcat
     4141 ctcccgccgt gcacagggtg tcacgttgca agacctgcct gaaaccgaac tgcccgctgt
     4201 tctgcagccg gtcgcggagg ccatggatgc gatcgctgcg gccgatctta gccagacgag
     4261 cgggttcggc ccattcggac cgcaaggaat cggtcaatac actacatggc gtgatttcat
     4321 atgcgcgatt gctgatcccc atgtgtatca ctggcaaact gtgatggacg acaccgtcag
     4381 tgcgtccgtc gcgcaggctc tcgatgagct gatgctttgg gccgaggact gccccgaagt
     4441 ccggcacctc gtgcacgcgg atttcggctc caacaatgtc ctgacggaca atggccgcat
     4501 aacagcggtc attgactgga gcgaggcgat gttcggggat tcccaatacg aggtcgccaa
     4561 catcttcttc tggaggccgt ggttggcttg tatggagcag cagacgcgct acttcgagcg
     4621 gaggcatccg gagcttgcag gatcgccgcg gctccgggcg tatatgctcc gcattggtct
     4681 tgaccaactc tatcagagct tggttgacgg caatttcgat gatgcagctt gggcgcaggg
     4741 tcgatgcgac gcaatcgtcc gatccggagc cgggactgtc gggcgtacac aaatcgcccg
     4801 cagaagcgcg gccgtctgga ccgatggctg tgtagaagta ctcgccgata gtggaaaccg
     4861 acgccccagc actcgtccga gggcaaagga atagggggat cgatccggaa caacctgccg
     4921 aaggagcgcc gcttcttcaa gattgtgtcg tggtacgaca acgagtgggg atactcccac
     4981 cgcgtggtgg accttgtacg ccacatggcc tcgaaggatc gttcggcaag gttgtaggcg
     5041 tggcgatgac ttcaggtctt tcttttgcga atagggatct tataatacac gatgcgtgtc
     5101 ccgtgatgat cgttaccggt gctgccacga tccaagtgac acagtgtcaa gagcaaaaca
     5161 attttacttt tccctttaag gacaacaaca aaaaaatata taactttttt ttcttttttt
     5221 ttttttgaaa ttatatttat ggtcatcttt gggaaacaaa aagcagcaat ttaatgatgc
     5281 ggaaggatga gtgaaataat gtttaatcaa tgtacgagga tttggggtat tgcaaggaaa
     5341 atgtagatga tttagttggg tgtatgatgc agcttgtggt aattttttac aactttgcgt
     5401 tattggaaga ttttggttgt tcagtttctt tttgtttata actgactgtt ttaatttagt
     5461 gtgatttttt ttttttaagg atttaagctg tttttctttt tttttctttt tcttcactga
     5521 tggtgtttaa ggtgtagttt agtgtttgtg cattatgcgt cgtagtgttg ttgttctttg
     5581 gactttttcg aacaatactg ggcattatag cccacctgtg tatatgccgc tagagtatgc
     5641 tagccgtgtg ggtacctatt attactactg ctgctgctgc tgccactcct acatatgcgc
     5701 acaagtacac tatatatatg cgaatacacc tgtgtgtatt atgctatgtg tgtgtctgtg
     5761 tgggtgtgta ggtgatgggg tagtggttgt attatagtat agtatatata gtagtatacg
     5821 gcaaaaggca aagacacaag cacggcgagt acgacgaaca aacccatttc acacatgagt
     5881 gtgcgccaca cacgcgactg ctcctttttt ttctgccttg ccaccacccc atatgtatat
     5941 tatatatata tatatataag ggtgtgtgtg tggtgagaga aaataggaaa tgattgcgtg
     6001 tgtgtcgccg ccacgaacct gtcagatgct ttcttacggt attttgttgc atgcacccgc
     6061 gtacacacaa tatatacaca cacaaaaaaa aacaccgata tgatggcgag tgtgcgattc
     6121 tccttttatt gtctttttcc tctttttctg tgctctgctg tgtgccaata aaacacacga
     6181 gagtagagaa acgggggaaa aagtagtaaa taaatggagg actgcttcgc agctgccctg
     6241 ccgcactgtt tttgctgctg ggttcgcaac gcgatgctgt tgagagtgaa atcacatcac
     6301 aaaaagcacc cctcagactg gtgtgaagtg tgaagtatgt gtacaaatgc gtgtgtgtgt
     6361 gtatacacat tgacgaatag cataccaggg aaaaaaggga ggacactctc tttcgtgcgt
     6421 gctgaactct gtgtgtgtgt gctgccgttt tgtttgcagc ttgaaatgct tggttgaata
     6481 gaaatcggta cttgattgtt gccgcatttc gaggaatttc atccaaaaaa aaaaagaggt
     6541 caacaacaac caactgacaa actttgtgtt ggacctgtgt atgtggtggt gtggtggggg
     6601 aagagaaaca cacacacaga caaacacaaa caccatgtca ttttggcatg cgtgtgcgtg
     6661 cgtgcgtgcg ttgaatatcc tccacacaca aatatatata tataataata ccacaacaac
     6721 atttcaaagg atcatcaagg cgcgccggta cccagctttt gttcccttta gtgagggtta
     6781 atttcgagct tggcgtaatc atggtcatag ctgtttcctg tgtgaaattg ttatccgctc
     6841 acaattccac acaacatacg agccggaagc ataaagtgta aagcctgggg tgcctaatga
     6901 gtgagctaac tcacattaat tgcgttgcgc tcactgcccg ctttccagtc gggaaacctg
     6961 tcgtgccagc tgcattaatg aatcggccaa cgcgcgggga gaggcggttt gcgtattggg
     7021 cgctcttccg cttcctcgct cactgactcg ctgcgctcgg tcgttcggct gcggcgagcg
     7081 gtatcagctc actcaaaggc ggtaatacgg ttatccacag aatcagggga taacgcagga
     7141 aagaacatgt gagcaaaagg ccagcaaaag gccaggaacc gtaaaaaggc cgcgttgctg
     7201 gcgtttttcc ataggctccg cccccctgac gagcatcaca aaaatcgacg ctcaagtcag
     7261 aggtggcgaa acccgacagg actataaaga taccaggcgt ttccccctgg aagctccctc
     7321 gtgcgctctc ctgttccgac cctgccgctt accggatacc tgtccgcctt tctcccttcg
     7381 ggaagcgtgg cgctttctca tagctcacgc tgtaggtatc tcagttcggt gtaggtcgtt
     7441 cgctccaagc tgggctgtgt gcacgaaccc cccgttcagc ccgaccgctg cgccttatcc
     7501 ggtaactatc gtcttgagtc caacccggta agacacgact tatcgccact ggcagcagcc
     7561 actggtaaca ggattagcag agcgaggtat gtaggcggtg ctacagagtt cttgaagtgg
     7621 tggcctaact acggctacac tagaaggaca gtatttggta tctgcgctct gctgaagcca
     7681 gttaccttcg gaaaaagagt tggtagctct tgatccggca aacaaaccac cgctggtagc
     7741 ggtggttttt ttgtttgcaa gcagcagatt acgcgcagaa aaaaaggatc tcaagaagat
     7801 cctttgatct tttctacggg gtctgacgct cagtggaacg aaaactcacg ttaagggatt
     7861 ttggtcatga gattatcaaa aaggatcttc acctagatcc ttttaaatta aaaatgaagt
     7921 tttaaatcaa tctaaagtat atatgagtaa acttggtctg acagttacca atgcttaatc
     7981 agtgaggcac ctatctcagc gatctgtcta tttcgttcat ccatagttgc ctgactcccc
     8041 gtcgtgtaga taactacgat acgggagggc ttaccatctg gccccagtgc tgcaatgata
     8101 ccgcgagacc cacgctcacc ggctccagat ttatcagcaa taaaccagcc agccggaagg
     8161 gccgagcgca gaagtggtcc tgcaacttta tccgcctcca tccagtctat taattgttgc
     8221 cgggaagcta gagtaagtag ttcgccagtt aatagtttgc gcaacgttgt tgccattgct
     8281 acaggcatcg tggtgtcacg ctcgtcgttt ggtatggctt cattcagctc cggttcccaa
     8341 cgatcaaggc gagttacatg atcccccatg ttgtgcaaaa aagcggttag ctccttcggt
     8401 cctccgatcg ttgtcagaag taagttggcc gcagtgttat cactcatggt tatggcagca
     8461 ctgcataatt ctcttactgt catgccatcc gtaagatgct tttctgtgac tggtgagtac
     8521 tcaaccaagt cattctgaga atagtgtatg cggcgaccga gttgctcttg cccggcgtca
     8581 atacgggata ataccgcgcc acatagcaga actttaaaag tgctcatcat tggaaaacgt
     8641 tcttcggggc gaaaactctc aaggatctta ccgctgttga gatccagttc gatgtaaccc
     8701 actcgtgcac ccaactgatc ttcagcatct tttactttca ccagcgtttc tgggtgagca
     8761 aaaacaggaa ggcaaaatgc cgcaaaaaag ggaataaggg cgacacggaa atgttgaata
     8821 ctcatactct tcctttttca atattattga agcatttatc agggttattg tctcatgagc
     8881 ggatacatat ttgaatgtat ttagaaaaat aaacaaatag gggttccgcg cacatttccc
     8941 cgaaaagtgc
//
